# Supplementary material for: Comparative analysis of mitogenomes among three species of grasshoppers (Orthoptera: Acridoidea: Gomphocerinae) and their phylogenetic implications
Source: PeerJ. 2023 Dec 15;11:e16550. doi: 10.7717/peerj.16550 (PMC10726767; doi:10.7717/peerj.16550)
Supplement: Supplemental Information 6 [file peerj-11-16550-s006.gb]

LOCUS       Myrmeleotettix_palpalis 15621 bp    DNA     circular
            31-MAY-2023
DEFINITION  Eukaryota; Metazoa; Ecdysozoa; Arthropoda; Hexapoda; Insecta;
            Pterygota; Neoptera; Polyneoptera; Orthoptera; Caelifera;
            Acrididea; Acridomorpha; Acridoidea; Acrididae; Gomphocerinae;
            Myrmeleotettix.
ACCESSION   Myrmeleotettix_palpalis
VERSION
KEYWORDS    .
SOURCE      Eukaryota; Metazoa; Ecdysozoa; Arthropoda; Hexapoda; Insecta;
            Pterygota; Neoptera; Polyneoptera; Orthoptera; Caelifera;
            Acrididea; Acridomorpha; Acridoidea; Acrididae; Gomphocerinae;
            Myrmeleotettix
  ORGANISM  Eukaryota; Metazoa; Ecdysozoa; Arthropoda; Hexapoda; Insecta;
            Pterygota; Neoptera; Polyneoptera; Orthoptera; Caelifera;
            Acrididea; Acridomorpha; Acridoidea; Acrididae; Gomphocerinae;
            Myrmeleotettix
            Unclassified.
REFERENCE   1  (bases 1 to 15621)
  AUTHORS   Wang,L., Chen,J., Li,X. and Zhang,D.
  TITLE     Comparative analysis of mitogenomes among three species of
            grasshoppers (Orthoptera: Acridoidea: Gomphocerinae) and their
            phylogenetic implications in clubbed antennae evolution
  JOURNAL   unpublished
REFERENCE   2  (bases 1 to 15621)
  AUTHORS   Wang,L., Chen,J., Li,X. and Zhang,D.
  TITLE     Direct Submission
  JOURNAL   Submitted (31-MAY-2023) Hebei university, College of Life Sciences,
            Wusi east road, Baoding, Hebei 071002, China
COMMENT     Bankit Comment: TAX: No, not new species/combinations; SEE
            ATTACHMENT
            Bankit Comment: ALT EMAIL:lixinjiang@hbu.edu.cn
            Bankit Comment: TOTAL # OF SEQS:1
            
            ##Assembly-Data-START##
            Assembly Method       :: Geneious v. 8.1.3
            Sequencing Technology :: Illumina
            ##Assembly-Data-END##
FEATURES             Location/Qualifiers
     source          1..15621
                     /organism="Eukaryota; Metazoa; Ecdysozoa; Arthropoda;
                     Hexapoda; Insecta; Pterygota; Neoptera; Polyneoptera;
                     Orthoptera; Caelifera; Acrididea; Acridomorpha;
                     Acridoidea; Acrididae; Gomphocerinae; Myrmeleotettix"
                     /mol_type="genomic DNA"
     tRNA            1..67
                     /product="tRNA-Ile"
     tRNA            complement(71..139)
                     /product="tRNA-Gln"
     tRNA            142..210
                     /product="tRNA-Met"
     CDS             211..1233
                     /codon_start=1
                     /transl_table=5
                     /product="ND2"
                     /translation="MNNNSTKLLFLSTLMMGTILSISSNSWLGVWMGLEINLLSIIPM
                     LANNKNMMMNESAIKYFIVQAMASTMLLFTILLIQMKFTISWEKQMISSTMIWSSLLL
                     KIGAAPFHFWFPEVMSASSWINCLILMTWQKIAPMMVLSYCIQLSMFIFLVNILSIFI
                     GAMGGLNQTSLKQILAYSSISHLGWMISSLIVSENAWELYFLIYSLLSVILILLFKSM
                     NLSMLNQIYSANNLKMEIKFMMFLSMLSLGGLPPFIGFLPKWIVIQLLIENNMTTIMT
                     IMVVLTTITLYYYLRISFSALILSYTENSWSSSIKNEKTMLILPFMVMISTMGLICSS
                     TLISLY"
     tRNA            1232..1299
                     /product="tRNA-Trp"
     tRNA            complement(1292..1354)
                     /product="tRNA-Cys"
     tRNA            complement(1367..1433)
                     /product="tRNA-Tyr"
     CDS             1426..2970
                     /codon_start=1
                     /transl_table=5
                     /product="COX1"
                     /translation="MSPQKWLFSTNHKDIGTLYFMFGAWAGMVGTSMSMIIRAELGQP
                     GSLIGDHQIYNVIITAHAFVMIFFMVMPIMIGGFGNWLVPLMIGAPDMAFPRMNNMSF
                     WLLPPSLTLLIASSMTDSGAGTGWTVYPPLAGAIAHSGSSVDLAIFSLHLAGVSSILG
                     AVNFITTAINMRSESMTLDQTPLFVWSVAITALLLLLSLPVLAGAITMLLTDRNLNTS
                     FFDPAGGGDPILYQHLFWFFGHPEVYILILPGFGIISHIVCQESGKIESFGTLGMIYA
                     MLSIGLMGFIVWAHHMFTVGMDVDTRAYFTSATMIIAVPTGIKVFSWMATLYGTKFNF
                     NPPLLWALGFIFLFTIGGLTGLVLANSSLDIVLHDTYYVVAHFHYVLSMGAVFAIMGG
                     LIQWYPLFTGLMMNNTWLKIQFAIMFIGVNLTFFPQHFLGLAGMPRRYSDYPDAYTSW
                     NVISSIGSMISIVGIIMFILIMWESMISNRTIMFSANMSSSTEWLQNNPPAEHSYSEL
                     PMISSF"
     tRNA            2966..3031
                     /product="tRNA-Leu"
     CDS             3033..3716
                     /codon_start=1
                     /transl_table=5
                     /product="COX2"
                     /translation="MATWSNLLLQDGASPLMEQLSFFHDHTMVMLLLITVIVGYSLSY
                     MLVIKLTNRNMLHGHLIETIWTALPAITLIFIALPSLQLLYLMDDSMDAMITIKTIGR
                     QWYWSYEYSDFVDMEFDTYMLPESDIKMNSFRLLDVDNRTILPMNTEIRILTSASDVL
                     HSWAVPAIGIKIDATPGRLNQSTFTINRPGLFFGQCSEICGANHSFMPIVVESTSTNL
                     FIKWLSKIM"
     tRNA            3715..3779
                     /product="tRNA-Asp"
     tRNA            3782..3852
                     /product="tRNA-Lys"
     CDS             3867..4028
                     /codon_start=1
                     /transl_table=5
                     /product="ATP8"
                     /translation="MPQMSPLMWFSLFILFSMTMIMFNQMNFFSYKPNIIKSMKKSTM
                     KSKNQTWKW"
     CDS             4022..4699
                     /codon_start=1
                     /transl_table=5
                     /product="ATP6"
                     /translation="MMTNLFSTFDPSTNIFNISMNWTSTFIGLLFIPSMFWLMSSRIN
                     IMWNKMNLTLHNEFKTLLGPSSFNGTTFIFISIFIMMMFNNFMGLFPYIFTSTSHLVL
                     TFTIALPMWFSFMLFGWINHTNHMFSHLVPQGTPPALMSFMVLIETISNIIRPGTLAV
                     RLAANMIAGHLLLTLLGNTGPSLTVNLISMLIIGQMLLLILESAVAMIQAYVFSILST
                     LYSSEVY"
     CDS             4704..5495
                     /codon_start=1
                     /transl_table=5
                     /product="COX3"
                     /translation="MLTTHSNHPFHMVDYSPWPLTGAIGAMIMVSGLAKWFHMFNINL
                     FIIGFSITLLTMMQWWRDVIREGTYQGLHTKSVSIGLRWGMILFIASEVLFFMSFFWA
                     FFNSSLAPTIELGMLWPPMGIQPFNPMQIPLLNTAILLASGVTVTWAHHSIMEFNHSQ
                     ALQGLFFTVLLGLYFTMLQAYEYWEAPFTIADAVYGSTFFMATGFHGLHVIIGTIFLT
                     TCLARHMMNQFSPNHHFGFEAAAWYWHFVDVVWLFLYISIYWWGS"
     tRNA            5498..5563
                     /product="tRNA-Gly"
     CDS             5564..5917
                     /codon_start=1
                     /transl_table=5
                     /product="ND3"
                     /translation="MMILSTSILISFIVPMIVMLIATMLSKKLMNDREKSSSFECGFD
                     PKSSARMPFSLRFFLIAVIFLIFDVEIALILPIVIIMKTSNILMWTLSSMFFIMVLLG
                     GLYYEWKQGALQWAD"
     tRNA            5918..5983
                     /product="tRNA-Ala"
     tRNA            5987..6053
                     /product="tRNA-Arg"
     tRNA            6056..6123
                     /product="tRNA-Asn"
     tRNA            6124..6190
                     /product="tRNA-Ser"
     tRNA            6191..6256
                     /product="tRNA-Glu"
     tRNA            complement(6257..6320)
                     /product="tRNA-Phe"
     CDS             complement(6321..8039)
                     /codon_start=1
                     /transl_table=5
                     /product="ND5"
                     /translation="MCSLSFFFLFLSSTFVLFLGIYYLVFDYSVFIEWELFSLNGSMV
                     VMTFIFDWMSLIFISFVMYISSLVIYYSEDYMSGEMNINRFIMIVLMFIFSMGLLIIS
                     PNLISILLGWDGLGLVSYCLVIYYQNVKSYSAGMLTSLSNRIGDVAILISISWMLNFG
                     GWNYIYYYDFISDSFEMKFITMLIILASMTKSAQIPFSSWLPAAMAAPTPVSALVHSS
                     TLVTAGVYLLIRFSPMLISYNYGWFLLLIGCMTMFMAGLGANFEFDLKKIIALSTLSQ
                     LGLMMSILSMGYSKLAFFHLLSHALFKALLFMCAGSMIHNLKDSQDIRFMGSIVNFMP
                     LTSVCFNVSSLSLCGIPFLAGFYSKDLILEMVCLSWINCLIFFFYFISTGLTASYSFR
                     LFYYSMSGDNNFYSSFSFDDKSYYISFGMLSLLFVAVFGGSFLSWLIFPIPYVIVLPF
                     YLKLLTMLTVALGSYLGYYFSNMNFSNDLFSLNVLSFFSFSGSMWFMPYLSTGFISYL
                     PLSMGYYSSKSFDYGWGELFGGQGLYSLFIYLINYLQCWYDSNFKIYLLTFIFWMFVL
                     LMFFFL"
     tRNA            complement(8055..8120)
                     /product="tRNA-His"
     CDS             complement(8125..9459)
                     /codon_start=1
                     /transl_table=5
                     /product="ND4"
                     /translation="MLSYLFMIVFLIPLCFLHDCWWLIHSLMFLSSFIFMIFMYSYSD
                     LNMISYCFGFDYFSFSLILLSFWVCSLMITASGLVYLSSYHSNFFVFIVLFLLIMLYC
                     SFSSLSLLSFYIFFESSLVPTLLLILGWGYQPERLQAGLYLIFYTLVASLPLLLVLFS
                     IYDIFSTLYFPLLTDFGSYYFMFYVFIILAFLVSMPMFLVHLWLPKAHVEAPISGSMI
                     LAGVLLKLGGYGIFRVMKIISYLGVKFNYFWLSLSLSGGVIVSFICFRQVDLKSLIAY
                     SSVAHMSMVIGGLMTMNWWGCMGSFSLMIGHGLCSSGLFCLSNIIYERLGSRSLLINK
                     GMINLMPSMSLWWFLLSSSNMAAPPSLNLLGELSLLNSIMSWSTFSFLVLIFLSFFSA
                     VYTLYMYSYSQHGSYYMGVYTCSLGYFREYHLLFLHWLPLNILCLSGEYFFI"
     CDS             complement(9453..9746)
                     /codon_start=1
                     /transl_table=5
                     /product="ND4L"
                     /translation="MYIFSIFTSLLIYFAGVYVFSSKRKHLLMVLLSLEYIVLSLFLL
                     IIVFLIEFDYDYFFPVIFLVFSVCEGALGLSILVSMIRSHGNDFFNSFVFSLC"
     tRNA            9749..9817
                     /product="tRNA-Thr"
     tRNA            complement(9818..9882)
                     /product="tRNA-Pro"
     CDS             9885..10406
                     /codon_start=1
                     /transl_table=5
                     /product="ND6"
                     /translation="MIKMTIMTMSNMMNINFIKLNHPMSMMMFIIIQTFFVGLMSGTM
                     MESFWLSYILFLTFLGGMLVLFIYITSIASNELFKTKSIVMVISMIMTIITTMILIIA
                     DKMMFLDVIKNTETMNINNSINFQEMTMSLEKLYNKPTFVITMMMMIYLFLALVAVVK
                     ITNINQGPIRKMS"
     CDS             10415..11554
                     /codon_start=1
                     /transl_table=5
                     /product="CYTB"
                     /translation="MNKPLRLKHPLIKILNNSLVDLPAPTNISFWWNFGSLLGLCLII
                     QIVTGLFLAMHYTPNIEMAFSSVVHICRDVNNGWIIRTMHANGASMFFICIYLHVGRG
                     IYYGSFMYMHTWMIGTIILFLVMATAFMGYVLPWGQMSFWGATVITNLLSAIPYLGTD
                     LVQWVWGGFAVDNATLNRFFTFHFVLPFMISAMAAIHLFFLHQTGSNNPIGLNSNIDK
                     IPFHPYFTFKDSITFVIMTSSLIFLCLINPYMLGDPDNFVPANPLVTPVHIQPEWYFL
                     FAYAILRSIPNKLGGVIALFLSISILMIMPFYNKTKFRGIQFYPINQILFWIMVIIVL
                     LLTWIGKRPVEEPYIMTGQILTIIYFSYFLINVHVANMWDKLIKE"
     tRNA            11563..11632
                     /product="tRNA-Ser"
     CDS             complement(11654..12598)
                     /codon_start=1
                     /transl_table=5
                     /product="ND1"
                     /translation="MYYDFLMFILNFLLLIICVLISVAFLTLLERSVLGYIQIRKGPN
                     KVGFMGIPQPFSDAIKLICKEQPIPIMSNYLLYYFSPIFNLMISLIIWMIFPYLTYMC
                     SFSYGFLFFLCCTSLGVYTVMIAGWSSNSNYSLLGSLRSVAQTISYEVSLALILLSLI
                     ILIGSFNMLDFMSYQFYCWFIIISFPLFLSCFASCLAETNRTPFDFAEGESELVSGFN
                     IEYGAGGFTLIFLAEYTSIVFMSMLLTMIFLGGDFYSYFFFIKLAFMSFLFIWVRGTL
                     PRFRYDKLMYLAWKSFLPLSLNFFIFFIGFKILLISFI"
     tRNA            complement(12602..12667)
                     /product="tRNA-Leu"
     rRNA            complement(12668..13979)
                     /product="16S ribosomal RNA"
     tRNA            complement(13980..14050)
                     /product="tRNA-Val"
     rRNA            complement(14051..14893)
                     /product="12S ribosomal RNA"
     d-loop          14894..15621
BASE COUNT     6698 a   2230 c   1648 g   5044 t      1 others
ORIGIN      
        1 aatggagtgc ctgattaaag gattatcttg ataggataaa taaagtaatt tcaatttacc
       61 tccattaaca ttacataaga tagaattaaa ctatctccat tagtatcaaa aactaatgtg
      121 catcatacac cttaatgtaa taaaaaggta agctaattaa gctaatgggt tcatacccca
      181 tctatagagg cattaatcct ctccttttta atgaacaaca actctacaaa acttctcttc
      241 ctatcaacat taatgatagg aacgatcctg tccatttcat caaattcctg attaggagtt
      301 tgaataggac tagagatcaa cttactctcg attattccca tattagcaaa taataaaaat
      361 ataataatga atgaatcagc aattaaatac tttattgttc aagcaatagc atcaacaata
      421 ttattattta caattttgct gattcaaata aaatttacaa ttagatgaga aaaacaaata
      481 atctcatcaa caataatctg atcaagatta ttgttaaaaa ttggggctgc tccatttcac
      541 ttctgatttc cagaagtaat aagagcatca agatgaatta attgtttaat tttaataaca
      601 tgacaaaaaa ttgccccaat aatagttttg tcatattgta tccaattaag aatattcatt
      661 ttcttagtta atatcctaag aatttttatt ggagccatag gaggattaaa tcaaacatca
      721 ttaaaacaaa tcttagctta ttcatcaatt agacatttag gatgaataat tagatcatta
      781 attgtgagag aaaatgcatg agaattgtat tttttaatct actcattatt aagagtaatt
      841 ttaatcctcc tattcaaaag tataaattta tcaatattaa atcaaatcta ctcagcaaac
      901 aatctaaaaa tagaaattaa gttcataata ttcctatcaa tattatcact gggtggacta
      961 ccacctttta tcggattctt acctaaatga attgttattc aattactaat tgaaaataat
     1021 ataactacaa tcataacaat tatagtagta ttgacaacca ttacactcta ttactatctt
     1081 cgaatcagat tttcagcatt aatcctatca tatacagaga attcttgatc atcgagaatt
     1141 aaaaatgaaa aaacaatatt aattttacct tttatagtaa taatttcaac aataggatta
     1201 atctgttcat caacactaat ttcattatac taaggactta agttaaataa actaataacc
     1261 ttcaaagtta aaattaaaag aaggatcttt taggccttag taaaacttta cacccctaga
     1321 attgcagtct agaatcatat ttgaatataa gaccaataaa ataatctggt gagagagaat
     1381 agttcccata aatagattta cagtctatcg cctataaatt cagccatctc accgcaaaaa
     1441 tgattatttt caacaaacca taaggatatt ggtactttat attttatatt tggagcatga
     1501 gcaggaatag taggaacatc aataagtata attattcgtg cagaacttgg gcaaccggga
     1561 tctctaattg gagatcatca aatttataat gttatcatta cagcccatgc attcgtaatg
     1621 attttcttta tagttatacc tattataatt ggggggtttg gtaattgatt agtaccttta
     1681 ataattggag caccagatat agcttttcca cgaataaata atataagttt ttgattatta
     1741 ccaccatcat taaccctttt aattgcatca tcaataacag atagtggtgc agggacagga
     1801 tgaacagttt accccccact tgctggagca attgctcata gtggaagatc agtagatcta
     1861 gcgatttttt cattacatct agctggtgtt tcatcaattt taggagcagt aaacttcatt
     1921 acaacagcaa ttaatatacg gtcggaaaga ataacactag atcaaacacc actatttgtt
     1981 tgatctgtag caattacagc tcttctatta ttattatcat taccagtttt agcaggagca
     2041 attactatat tattaactga tcgaaactta aatacatcat tctttgatcc agctggaggt
     2101 ggagacccaa ttctttatca acatttattt tgattctttg ggcatcctga agtttacatc
     2161 ttaattttac caggatttgg tattatttct cacattgtat gccaagaaag tggaaaaatt
     2221 gaatcatttg gaactttagg tataatttac gcaatattat caattggcct aataggtttt
     2281 attgtatgag cacaccatat atttacagta ggtatagatg ttgatacacg agcctacttt
     2341 acatcagcta caataattat tgcagtacca acaggaatta aagtatttag atgaatagca
     2401 actctttatg gaacaaaatt taattttaat ccaccactat tatgagctct aggatttatt
     2461 tttctattta caattggtgg tttaacagga ttagttttag caaactcatc tctagatatt
     2521 gttttacatg atacttatta tgtagtagca catttccatt atgttttatc tataggagca
     2581 gtatttgcaa ttataggagg tcttattcaa tggtatcctt tatttacagg acttataata
     2641 aataatacat gattaaaaat tcaatttgct atcatattta ttggagttaa tctgacattc
     2701 tttccccaac actttttagg attagcaggt ataccacgac gatattctga ttacccagat
     2761 gcatatacat catgaaatgt aatttctagt attggatcta taatttcaat tgtaggaatc
     2821 attatattta ttctaattat atgagaaaga ataatttcaa atcgaacaat tatatttaga
     2881 gctaacataa gaagatcaac agaatgatta caaaataatc cacctgcaga acacagatat
     2941 tcagagctac caataatttc tagattctaa tatggcagac tagtgcgata gatttaagct
     3001 ctaaaaataa aggtttaacc ttttattaga aaatggcaac atgatcaaat ttattattac
     3061 aagatggagc ttcaccttta atggaacaac tatcattctt tcatgaccac actatagtta
     3121 tattattatt aattacagta attgttggat attcactaag ttatatatta gtaattaaat
     3181 taacaaaccg aaatatatta catggacact taattgaaac aatttgaaca gcattaccag
     3241 ctattacatt aatttttatt gctttaccat ctctacaatt actttatctt atagacgatt
     3301 caatagatgc aataattaca attaaaacaa ttggacgaca gtgatactga agatatgaat
     3361 actcagattt tgtagatata gaatttgaca catacatatt accagaaaga gatattaaaa
     3421 taaatagatt tcgtttatta gatgttgata atcgtacaat tttaccaata aatacagaaa
     3481 ttcgtatttt aactagagca tcagacgtcc ttcattcatg agcagttcct gctattggaa
     3541 ttaaaattga tgctacacct ggacgattaa atcaaagaac attcaccatt aatcgtccag
     3601 gactattctt tggccaatgc tctgaaatct gtggtgcaaa ccatagattt ataccaatcg
     3661 tagttgaaag aacttcaaca aatttattta ttaaatgact atctaaaatt atataaggag
     3721 ttagttaaaa tataacatta gagtgtcagt ctaaaataac taaaaattag tacaccttga
     3781 acatcagatg actgaaagta agtaatggtc tcttaaacca aaaaatagta aattaacgtc
     3841 tacttctgat gaggtatttt aactaaatcc ctcaaatatc acctcttata tgattctcat
     3901 tatttatttt attttcaata acaataatta tatttaatca aataaacttc ttctcttata
     3961 aacctaatat tatcaaaagt atgaaaaaga gaacaataaa aagaaagaat caaacttgaa
     4021 aatgataaca aatttatttt ccacttttga tccatcaact aatatcttta atatttcaat
     4081 aaattgaact agaacattca ttggattatt atttatccca tcaatattct gattaatgtc
     4141 atcacgaatt aacattatat gaaataaaat aaatttaacc ttgcacaatg aattcaagac
     4201 attattagga cctagatcat ttaatggaac aacatttatt ttcatttcaa tttttattat
     4261 aataatattt aataatttca taggactatt tccatatatt tttacaagaa ctagacattt
     4321 agtattaaca tttactattg cattacccat atgatttaga ttcatattat ttggatgaat
     4381 taatcataca aaccatatat tttcacatct agtaccccaa ggaacaccac cagcacttat
     4441 atcatttata gtattaattg aaacaattag aaacattatt cgtccaggta ctttagctgt
     4501 tcgactagca gcaaatataa ttgctggaca tttactatta acattattag gaaatacagg
     4561 gccatcatta acagtaaatt taatttcaat actaatcatt ggacaaatat tattattaat
     4621 tttagaatca gcagtagcta taattcaagc atatgtattt tcaattctaa gaacacttta
     4681 ttctagagaa gtatattaaa ctcatgttaa caacccactc aaatcacccg ttccatatag
     4741 tagattatag accttgacca ttaacaggag caattggagc aataattata gtttcaggat
     4801 tagctaaatg atttcacata tttaatatta acttatttat tattggattt agaattacat
     4861 tattaacaat aatacaatga tgacgagatg taattcgaga aggaacttat caaggactac
     4921 atacaaaatc tgtttctatt ggattacgat gaggtataat tttatttatt gcatcagaag
     4981 tattattttt tatatcattt ttctgagcat tctttaatag aagattagca ccaacaattg
     5041 aacttggaat attatgacca cctataggaa ttcagccatt taatcctata caaattccct
     5101 tacttaatac agctattctt ttagcatctg gagttactgt aacatgagct caccatagaa
     5161 ttatagaatt taatcattct caagcacttc aaggtttatt tttcacagta ctattaggtc
     5221 tatacttcac aatattacaa gcatatgaat attgagaagc accatttact attgccgatg
     5281 cagtttatgg atcaacattt tttatagcaa caggatttca tggattacat gtaattattg
     5341 gaacaatctt cttaactaca tgtctagctc gacatataat aaatcaattc tcccctaatc
     5401 accactttgg attcgaagca gcagcatgat actgacattt tgttgatgta gtttgattat
     5461 tcttatatat ttcaatttat tgatgaggta gataaatatt tttctagtat aaatagtaca
     5521 tttgacttcc aatcaaaaag attgaataaa atcaagaaaa ataattataa tcctatcaac
     5581 aagaatttta attagattta tcgtaccaat aattgttata ttaattgcta caatactatc
     5641 aaaaaaacta ataaatgatc gagaaaaaag atcatcattt gaatgtggtt ttgatccaaa
     5701 aagatcagct cgaatacctt tctcacttcg atttttccta attgcagtaa tctttttaat
     5761 ctttgatgtt gaaattgcat taattttacc aattgtaatt attataaaaa catcaaatat
     5821 tttaatatga acattatcct caatattttt cattatagta ttattagggg gattatatta
     5881 tgaatgaaaa caaggagctc tacaatgagc agattaaagg gttgtagtta attataacat
     5941 ttgggttgca ttcaaaaagt attgacttga tcaattaacc ttaaatgaat aagaagtaaa
     6001 ttattacact cagtttcgac ctgaaaaatt ggtatctatt atacccttat tctaattaat
     6061 tgaagccaaa aagaggcgta ttactgttaa taatataatt gaactaataa agttccaatt
     6121 aaagaagtgt gaagccaata tgaaagctgc taacttttta tattagcggt taaactccgt
     6181 taacatttct attcatatag tttaaataaa acattacatt ttcactgtaa aaataatatt
     6241 attatattta tgaatatacc taaaaataaa actatttcca taacatcttc agtgttatac
     6301 tctatataag ctatttaggt ttataaaaag aaaaacatta ataaaacaaa tattcaaaaa
     6361 ataaaagtta acaaataaat cttaaaattt gaatcatatc aacactgaag ataattaatc
     6421 aaataaataa ataatctgta taaaccttga cccccaaata actctcctca accataatca
     6481 aaagacttag atgaataata acctatcctt aaaggtaaat atctaataaa accagttgaa
     6541 agataaggta taaaccatat tgaaccagaa aatctaaaaa aagataaaac atttaaagaa
     6601 aataaatcat tagaaaaatt catattagaa aaataatatc ctaaatatga gcctaaagca
     6661 accgttaaca ttgttaataa ctttaaataa aaaggcaaaa caattacata aggaatagga
     6721 aaaattaacc aagataaaaa tctcccacca aaaacagcaa caaacaataa agataatata
     6781 ccaaaagaaa tataatatct tttatcatca aaagaaaaac ttgaataaaa attattatca
     6841 cctgacatag aataataaaa taaacgaaaa gaataagaag ctgttaaacc agttgaaata
     6901 aaataaaaga aaaaaattaa acaattaatc catcttaaac atactatctc aagaatcaaa
     6961 tccttagaat aaaaaccggc caaaaatgga ataccacata atgataatct agaaacatta
     7021 aaacaaacag aagttaaagg tataaaattc acaattgaac ccataaaacg aatatcttga
     7081 gaatccttta aattatgaat tattgaacct gcacacataa ataataaagc cttaaataaa
     7141 gcatgagata ataaatgaaa aaaagcaagt tttgaatatc ctatagataa aattcttatt
     7201 attaaaccaa gctgacttaa agtagaaaga gcaataattt tcttcaaatc aaattcaaaa
     7261 ttagcaccta aaccagccat aaatattgtt atacaaccaa tcaataataa aaatcaacca
     7321 taattataag aaattaatat tggtctaaaa cgaattaata aataaacccc agcagtaaca
     7381 agagtggaag aatgaactaa agcagaaaca ggagttggag cagctatagc tgctggaagt
     7441 caagaagaaa aaggaatttg agctctctta gttatagaag caagaataat taatatagta
     7501 ataaacttca tttcaaaaga atcagaaata aaatcataat aataaatata atttcaacca
     7561 ccaaaattta acattcaaga aatagaaatt aaaattgcaa catcaccaat tcgatttgat
     7621 aaagaagtta atatcccagc actgtaagac tttacattct gataataaat aaccaaacaa
     7681 taagaaacca aacccaaacc atctcaaccc agcaaaattc taattaaatt tggactaata
     7741 attaaaagac ctatagaaaa aataaatatt aaaacaatta taataaaacg gttaatattt
     7801 atttcaccag atatgtaatc ctctctataa taaataacta aagaagaaat atatataaca
     7861 aaagaaataa aaattagaga tattcaatca aaaataaaag ttataactac catagaacca
     7921 tttaaactaa aaagttctca ctcaataaaa actctataat caaaaactaa ataatagata
     7981 cctaaaaata aaacaaaagt tctagaaaga aataaaaaaa agaaacttaa agaacaaata
     8041 gataataaat acacggccta agatgaaaaa nttcacatct ttgattccac aaaacaatat
     8101 tttatttaaa atacttaagc caaactaaat aaaaaaatac tcacccctta aacataaaat
     8161 atttaaaggt aaccaatgta aaaataataa atgatattct cgaaaataac ctaaagaaca
     8221 agtataaaca cctatataat aagaaccatg ctgtgaataa gaatacatat ataacgtata
     8281 aacagctcta aaaaaggaca aaaaaattaa aactaaaaat ctaaaagtag atcaagacat
     8341 aattctattt aataaactca attcacctaa taaatttaat gaaggaggag cagctatatt
     8401 tgatgatcta agaagaaatc atcaaagaga cattctaggc ataagattaa ttataccttt
     8461 attaattaat aatcttcgtc tacctaaacg ctcataaata atgttagata aacaaaataa
     8521 accagaagaa cacaaaccat gaccaatcat taaagaaaaa gaacctatac aaccccatca
     8581 atttatagtc attaaacctc caataactat tcttatatga gcaacagaag aataagcaat
     8641 taaagatttt aaatcaacct gacgaaaaca aataaatcta acaataacac caccagataa
     8701 acttaaagac aatcaaaaat aattaaactt tacacctaaa taagaaataa tcttcataac
     8761 acgaaaaata ccataaccac ctaatttaag taaaacacct gcaagaatta ttctaccaga
     8821 aattggggcc tcaacatgag ccttaggaag ccaaagatga actaaaaata tgggtatcct
     8881 tactaaaaaa gctaaaataa taaaaacata aaacataaaa taataagagc caaaatcagt
     8941 taataaagga aaatataaag ttctaaaaat atcataaatc ctaaataaaa ccaataataa
     9001 aggtaatcta gctaccaaag tataaaaaat tagatataaa ccagcctgca accgttcagg
     9061 ctgataacct caacctaaga ttaaaagtaa tgtaggaacc aatctagatt caaaaaaaat
     9121 atagaaagat aataaactca aactagaaaa agaacaatac aacataatta ataaaaacaa
     9181 aacaataaaa acaaaaaaat ttgagtgata agaagataaa taaactaatc ctctagcagt
     9241 aattattaaa gaacataccc aaaaacttaa caaaattaat ctgaaagaaa aataatcaaa
     9301 accaaaacaa tatctaatta tatttaaatc agaataagaa tatataaaaa ttataaaaat
     9361 aaaacttgat aaaaatatta aagaatgaat caaccatcaa caatcatgta aaaaacaaag
     9421 agggatcaaa aaaacaatta taaataagta acttaacata aagaaaaaac aaaagaatta
     9481 aaaaaatcat taccatgaga acgaattata gaaaccaaaa tagaaagacc taaagcccct
     9541 tcacaaacag aaaaaaccaa aaaaatcaca ggaaaaaaat aatcataatc aaattcaata
     9601 agaaaaacaa taattaacaa aaataaagaa agaacaatat attctaatct taacaaaacc
     9661 ataagtagat gtttacgttt tgaagaaaag acataaacac cagcaaaata aattaataaa
     9721 gaagtaaaaa tagaaaaaat atacattagt tttaatagtt taaaaaaaac gttggttttg
     9781 taaaccaaaa atgagaacaa gccccacttt taaaacttca ggggtagaaa atttttctat
     9841 cctcgatccc caaaaccgat atttttataa aactaacccc tgaaatgatt aaaataacca
     9901 ttataacaat atcaaatata ataaatatta attttattaa attaaaccat cctatatcaa
     9961 taataatatt tattattatt caaacatttt ttgttggttt aatatcagga acaataatag
    10021 aaagcttttg attatcttat attttattct taacattcct tggtggtata ttagttttat
    10081 ttatttatat tacaagaatt gcatcaaatg aattatttaa aactaagtct attgttatag
    10141 ttatttcaat aattataaca attatcacta caataatttt aattattgct gataaaataa
    10201 tatttttaga tgtaattaaa aatacagaaa ctataaatat taataattca attaattttc
    10261 aagaaataac catatcttta gaaaaattat ataataaacc aacatttgtt attaccataa
    10321 taataataat ttatttattt cttgcattag tagcagtagt aaaaatcact aatattaatc
    10381 aaggacctat tcgaaaaata agataattat actaatgaat aaacccctac gattaaaaca
    10441 tccattaatt aaaattctta ataattcttt agttgacttg ccagcaccaa caaacatttc
    10501 attctgatga aattttggtt cattattagg attatgttta attatccaaa ttgttaccgg
    10561 attatttcta gctatacatt acacacctaa tattgaaata gcatttagaa gagttgtcca
    10621 catctgtcga gatgttaata atggttgaat tattcgaaca atacatgcaa atggagcatc
    10681 tatatttttt atttgtattt atttacacgt aggacgagga atctattatg gttcatttat
    10741 atacatacat acatgaataa ttggaacaat tattttattt ttagttatag caactgcatt
    10801 tataggatat gttctacctt gaggacaaat atctttttga ggagcaacag taattacaaa
    10861 tttattatca gcaattccat acttaggaac agatttagtt caatgagttt gaggaggatt
    10921 cgctgtagat aatgcaacat taaatcgatt ttttacattt cattttgttc taccatttat
    10981 aatttcagca atagcagcaa ttcatttatt ctttttacat caaacaggtt ctaataatcc
    11041 aattggatta aatagtaata ttgataaaat tcccttccat ccatatttta catttaagga
    11101 ctcaattaca tttgtaatta taacatcatc attaatcttt ttatgtttaa ttaatcctta
    11161 tatattagga gatccagata attttgtacc agcaaatcct cttgtaacac cagttcatat
    11221 tcaaccagaa tgatattttt tatttgctta tgctatttta cgatctattc ctaataaatt
    11281 aggaggggtt attgcattat ttttatcaat tagtatttta ataattatac cattttataa
    11341 taaaacaaaa tttcgtggaa ttcaattcta tcctattaac caaattttgt tttgaattat
    11401 agtaattatt gttctcctat taacatgaat tggaaaacga ccagttgaag aaccttatat
    11461 cataacagga caaattttaa caattatcta cttttcctat tttttaatta atgttcatgt
    11521 agctaatata tgagataaat taattaaaga ataattaaaa taagttaatt agcttaagaa
    11581 aagcatatgt tttgaaaaca taaaattaga agtttaattc ttctattaac tttttaattc
    11641 ttaaaaaatt tcactaaata aatgaaatca ataaaatctt aaaaccaata aaaaagataa
    11701 aaaaatttaa agataaaggt aaaaaacttt ttcaagccaa atatattaac ttatcataac
    11761 gaaaacgagg taaagttcca cgaactcaaa taaataaaaa tgatataaaa gcaagtttaa
    11821 taaagaaaaa ataagaataa aaatcaccac ctaaaaaaat tattgttaat aatatactta
    11881 taaaaacaat tctagtatac tcagccaaaa aaattaaagt aaatcctcct gcaccatatt
    11941 caatattaaa accagaaacc aattcagatt caccttcagc aaaatcaaaa ggagttcgat
    12001 tagtttcagc taaacaagaa gcaaaacaag ataaaaataa aggaaaagaa ataataataa
    12061 accaacaata aaactgataa cttataaaat ctaatatatt aaagcttcca attaaaataa
    12121 ttaaagataa taaaattaaa gccaatctta cttcataaga aatagtttga gcgacagaac
    12181 gtaaagaacc taataatgaa taatttgaat tagatgatca accagcaatt attacagtat
    12241 aaacacctaa tcttgtacaa cataaaaaaa ataaaaaacc ataagaaaat gaacacatat
    12301 aagttaaata aggaaaaatt attcaaataa ttaaagaaat tatcaaatta aaaataggag
    12361 aaaaataata aagtaaataa ttagatataa taggaattgg ttgttcttta caaattaatt
    12421 taatagcatc actaaaaggc tgaggaatac ctataaatcc aaccttatta gggccctttc
    12481 gaatttggat ataacctaat acccttcgtt ctaataaggt taaaaaagct acactaatca
    12541 aaacacaaat aattaaaaga agaaaattta aaataaatat taaaaaatca taatatatca
    12601 atactatttg tagaaaaaat ctacataaat gaattctaaa ttcaacacac taatctgtca
    12661 aaatagtaat aattaatttc aatcaaagat aaaaaaatat tttactcata tggtcctttc
    12721 gtactaatat gaatttatct atcttaggat agaaaccgac ctggctcacg ccggtctgaa
    12781 ctcagatcat gtaagaattt aaaggtcgaa cagacctaat tattggacta ctacacccaa
    12841 aatttttctt aatccaacat cgaggtcgca atctgctttg tcaatatgag ctctcaaaaa
    12901 caattacgct gttatcccta aggtaactta atcttatgat cataaattat ggatcaaaat
    12961 aaacataaat taatgatttt ataataaaga gtttttttat tcttcatgtc accccaacaa
    13021 aacaccacca tcaaatataa aaagactatc tttaaaaaat ataaaattaa aatgtcaagc
    13081 tctatagggt cttctcgtcc taaagaaaaa tttaagcctt ttaactcaaa agttaaattt
    13141 taaaacttat taagagacag ttaatttctc gttaaaccat tcattccagc ctctaattaa
    13201 gagactaatg attatgctac ctttgcacgg tcaaaatacc gcggctcttt aaaattatca
    13261 gtgagcaggc caaacctcaa aatattatca agaggacatg tttttgataa acaggcggaa
    13321 attaatttgc ctagttcctt ataataaatt attaataaaa aatattataa acaaaataaa
    13381 tatactaatt ccatcattat tacaaaaatt aaaatattaa acttatcatc ttaataaaaa
    13441 acctaaaata attataaaat tataataaaa aataatgaac taaaacgtaa tcttaaaaat
    13501 agctgattta aagcttatta ttaaatttta aattaaacaa attataggat aattatttta
    13561 gagcttatcc cctaaaaaat aaattattta atattttcaa ttaaaaaatt aaataaaaca
    13621 ttaaatataa aaaattaaaa tttttcttaa gaaactagat attttaggaa acgaataaca
    13681 tttcatttct ataaacaaat ttataataat tatgatacat taactaaaat ttgtttatag
    13741 atcaacctaa atcgagaata gtaaataaat actaaaatat taataaaccc tgatacaaaa
    13801 ggtacaataa ataaaattta cttttattaa ttttaaacaa tatttcataa tccaattaca
    13861 ttactaataa actataatta tatttaatcg attcattaaa aaatactaag acaaaaaaaa
    13921 ataaagttat ttctattaaa taataaaata aacaaaaaca aaaaataata taataaatat
    13981 caagatatcc tgaattgcac agaataattt tcagtgtaaa tgaaatactt aactaaaaag
    14041 ttttatcttg gtaaactttc tagatacact ttccagtaca tctactatgt tacgacttat
    14101 ctcatctaaa ctgaaactaa ctttaaatta aaatagattg accaataatg agagtgacgg
    14161 gcgatgtgta cacaccccag agccaatatc aattgaatta aataaatcaa attactatta
    14221 aatccacctt tattaatagt atttcactat taaatacgta ataaactaaa atttattgta
    14281 acccacctcc tcttaattat aagctgcacc ttgacctgaa atattttaca attataaatc
    14341 aagaaaatta taacttcaaa aagattttct gataacggag atatacaaac aaataaatta
    14401 agtacagtca atcgtgtatt atcaattatg gggtaggttc ctctaaatgg agtgaggtac
    14461 cgccaaattc tttgagttta aagatcctaa ctaatactac cctggtaaat aaaattaaca
    14521 cttaaaataa tagggtatct aatcctagtt tattatttaa gtttcacaga atcataataa
    14581 gaatcacaaa aaaattttaa atttcacctt aaaaatttat aaattaatcc taaaatcata
    14641 aaataactgt tttaaccaaa tatattcatc tgcattaatc gtataaccgc ggctgctggc
    14701 acgaaatatg ccaatactaa atcaattgct aattccaaaa ccacttgata attaaattaa
    14761 atcactacaa aaagaacttt tagtctaaca aaacttatat ataatacaaa gaaaaaatga
    14821 ataaataagc aagaataaaa cttctaagaa aataaataaa tcaaataaaa ttaaaaaata
    14881 aacaactaaa ataccttaaa atcaaaaaat tttagaaaat tatataaaat aaaaaacaga
    14941 aaaacaaaaa aagttagaat atttatacct ctcttgacaa caacaacttc tctattatat
    15001 gtttaataag taaacatgga tcccgtataa agtggaatgt tttaaattat tctttcctat
    15061 atttaatctt tacctttttt taactatatg gtaaagatta aataatataa atcatttaac
    15121 taatataatg ttactcttaa tgtaatatga gatagtatat aattaaattc attatattac
    15181 ttaatatata tgtttatata tatatagtaa attaatttaa ttatataatt gtataattat
    15241 aattaatata actgattatt tttaaatact aataatatta attaaataaa gtgtattgtt
    15301 tatatcctat attaataatg taaaatatat atgtatatta acataaatat attattatat
    15361 aataatttct tttgccttta aaactataag tagctaaacc ttttgataaa tatatgaata
    15421 ttaataatct attattataa aataaattat acgaatatat tgaaataaat gcaatatatc
    15481 aaataaacca tttatattaa aaccccaaat taacggccta aaatttaaaa atttttgttg
    15541 tttaaagcaa attatacata ttctatttca taaaaaaaac ttttatttta catataaaat
    15601 acagaaacta tcaaaaaaaa a
//
