# Supplementary material for: Comparative analysis of mitogenomes among three species of grasshoppers (Orthoptera: Acridoidea: Gomphocerinae) and their phylogenetic implications
Source: PeerJ. 2023 Dec 15;11:e16550. doi: 10.7717/peerj.16550 (PMC10726767; doi:10.7717/peerj.16550)
Supplement: Supplemental Information 7 [file peerj-11-16550-s007.gb]

LOCUS       Dasyhippus_peipingensis 15628 bp    DNA     linear
            31-MAY-2023
DEFINITION  Eukaryota; Metazoa; Ecdysozoa; Arthropoda; Hexapoda; Insecta;
            Pterygota; Neoptera; Polyneoptera; Orthoptera; Caelifera;
            Acrididea; Acridomorpha; Acridoidea; Acrididae; Gomphocerinae;
            Dasyhippus.
ACCESSION   Dasyhippus_peipingensis
VERSION
KEYWORDS    .
SOURCE      Eukaryota; Metazoa; Ecdysozoa; Arthropoda; Hexapoda; Insecta;
            Pterygota; Neoptera; Polyneoptera; Orthoptera; Caelifera;
            Acrididea; Acridomorpha; Acridoidea; Acrididae; Gomphocerinae;
            Dasyhippus
  ORGANISM  Eukaryota; Metazoa; Ecdysozoa; Arthropoda; Hexapoda; Insecta;
            Pterygota; Neoptera; Polyneoptera; Orthoptera; Caelifera;
            Acrididea; Acridomorpha; Acridoidea; Acrididae; Gomphocerinae;
            Dasyhippus
            Unclassified.
REFERENCE   1  (bases 1 to 15628)
  AUTHORS   Wang,L., Chen,J., Li,X. and Zhang,D.
  TITLE     Comparative analysis of mitogenomes among three species of
            grasshoppers (Orthoptera: Acridoidea: Gomphocerinae) and their
            phylogenetic implications in clubbed antennae evolution
  JOURNAL   unpublished
REFERENCE   2  (bases 1 to 15628)
  AUTHORS   Wang,L., Chen,J., Li,X. and Zhang,D.
  TITLE     Direct Submission
  JOURNAL   Submitted (31-MAY-2023) Hebei university, College of Life Sciences,
            Wusi east road, Baoding, Hebei 071002, China
COMMENT     Bankit Comment: TAX: No, not new species/combinations; SEE
            ATTACHMENT
            Bankit Comment: ALT EMAIL:lixinjiang@hbu.edu.cn
            Bankit Comment: TOTAL # OF SEQS:1
            
            ##Assembly-Data-START##
            Assembly Method       :: Geneious v. 8.1.3
            Sequencing Technology :: Illumina
            ##Assembly-Data-END##
FEATURES             Location/Qualifiers
     source          1..15628
                     /organism="Eukaryota; Metazoa; Ecdysozoa; Arthropoda;
                     Hexapoda; Insecta; Pterygota; Neoptera; Polyneoptera;
                     Orthoptera; Caelifera; Acrididea; Acridomorpha;
                     Acridoidea; Acrididae; Gomphocerinae; Dasyhippus"
                     /mol_type="genomic DNA"
     gene            1..67
                     /gene="trnI"
     tRNA            1..67
                     /gene="trnI"
                     /product="tRNA-Ile"
     gene            complement(71..139)
                     /gene="trnQ"
     tRNA            complement(71..139)
                     /gene="trnQ"
                     /product="tRNA-Gln"
     gene            143..211
                     /gene="trnM"
     tRNA            143..211
                     /gene="trnM"
                     /product="tRNA-Met"
     gene            212..1234
                     /gene="nad2"
     CDS             212..1234
                     /gene="nad2"
                     /codon_start=1
                     /transl_table=5
                     /product="NADH dehydrogenase subunit 2"
                     /translation="MNNNSTKLLFLSTLMMGTILSISSNSWLGVWMGLEINLLSFIAM
                     LTNNKDVMMNESAIKYFIVQAMASTMLLFSILLIQMKYMIGWEKQLIPSMMIWSSLLL
                     KIGAAPFHFWFPEVMGVSSWINCLILMTWQKIAPMMALSYCIQQKMFIFLVNILSIYI
                     GAMGGLNQTSLKQILAYSSISHLGWMISSLVVSENVWELYFMVYSLLSLIMVLLFKSM
                     NLSMLNQTYSANNVKMEIKFIMFLSLLSLGGLPPFLGFMPKWIIIQLLIENNMITIMT
                     IMVVLTTITLYYYLRISFSALILSYTENSWLLSITNKKTMMVLPFMVMVSMMSLTCLS
                     TLISLY"
     gene            1233..1300
                     /gene="trnW"
     tRNA            1233..1300
                     /gene="trnW"
                     /product="tRNA-Trp"
     gene            complement(1293..1355)
                     /gene="trnC"
     tRNA            complement(1293..1355)
                     /gene="trnC"
                     /product="tRNA-Cys"
     gene            complement(1368..1435)
                     /gene="trnY"
     tRNA            complement(1368..1435)
                     /gene="trnY"
                     /product="tRNA-Tyr"
     gene            1428..2972
                     /gene="cox1"
     CDS             1428..2972
                     /gene="cox1"
                     /codon_start=1
                     /transl_table=5
                     /product="cytochrome c oxidase subunit I"
                     /translation="MSPQKWLFSTNHKDIGTLYFMFGAWAGMVGTSMSMIIRAELGQP
                     GSMIGDDQIYNVVITAHAFVMIFFMVMPIMIGGFGNWLVPLMIGAPDMAFPRMNNMSF
                     WLLPPSLTLLIASSMVDSGVGTGWTVYPPLASAIAHGGKSVDLAIFSLHLAGISSILG
                     AINFITTTINMRSESMTLDQTPLFVWSVAITALLLLLSLPVLAGAITMLLTDRNLNTS
                     FFDPAGGGDPILYQHLFWFFGHPEVYILILPGFGIISHIVCQESGKIESFSTLGMIYA
                     MLSIGLMGFIVWAHHMFTVGMDVDTRAYFTSATMIIAVPTGIKVFSWLATLYGTKFNF
                     NPPLLWALGFIFLFTIGGLTGLVLANSSLDIVLHDTYYVVAHFHYVLSMGAVFAIMGG
                     IIQWYPLFTGLTMNNTWLKIQFIIMFIGVNLTFFPQHFLGLAGMPRRYSDYPDAYTSW
                     NVISSIGSMISIVSIIIFITIMWESMIKNRTIMFSDNMSNSTEWLQNNPPAEHSYSEL
                     PMISSF"
     gene            2968..3033
                     /gene="trnL"
     tRNA            2968..3033
                     /gene="trnL"
                     /product="tRNA-Leu"
     gene            3037..3720
                     /gene="cox2"
     CDS             3037..3720
                     /gene="cox2"
                     /codon_start=1
                     /transl_table=5
                     /product="cytochrome c oxidase subunit II"
                     /translation="MATWSNLSLQDGASPLMEQLSFFHDHTMVVLILITVIVGYSLSY
                     TLMIKLTNRNMLHGHLIETIWTMLPAITLIFIALPSLRLLYLLDDSVDAMITIKTIGR
                     QWYWSYEYSDFMNVEFDTYMTPESDLENNSFRLLDVDNRTILPMNSEIRILTSASDVL
                     HSWAVPALGIKIDATPGRLNQGTFSINRPGLFFGQCSEICGANHSFMPIVIESTSTNL
                     FIKWLAKII"
     gene            3719..3783
                     /gene="trnD"
     tRNA            3719..3783
                     /gene="trnD"
                     /product="tRNA-Asp"
     gene            3786..3855
                     /gene="trnK"
     tRNA            3786..3855
                     /gene="trnK"
                     /product="tRNA-Lys"
     gene            3871..4032
                     /gene="atp8"
     CDS             3871..4032
                     /gene="atp8"
                     /codon_start=1
                     /transl_table=5
                     /product="ATP synthase F0 subunit 8"
                     /translation="MPQMSPLMWFSLFILFSITMILFNQMNFFSYKPSIIKSMSKMMT
                     KSKNQIWKW"
     gene            4026..4703
                     /gene="atp6"
     CDS             4026..4703
                     /gene="atp6"
                     /codon_start=1
                     /transl_table=5
                     /product="ATP synthase F0 subunit 6"
                     /translation="MMTNLFSTFDPSTYIFNTSLNWSSTFIGLMIIPSMFWFTSSRIN
                     IMWNKMNLILHNEFKTLLGPKSFNGMTLIFISIFIMMLFNNFMGLFPYIFTSTSHLTF
                     TFTIALPLWFSFMLFGWINHTNHMFAHLVPQGTPLALMSFMVLIETISNIIRPGTLAV
                     RLAANMIAGHLLLTLLGNTGPSMSANLISILIIGQMMLLILESAVAMIQAYVFSILST
                     LYSSETY"
     gene            4708..5499
                     /gene="cox3"
     CDS             4708..5499
                     /gene="cox3"
                     /codon_start=1
                     /transl_table=5
                     /product="cytochrome c oxidase subunit III"
                     /translation="MLTTHSNHPFHMVDYSPWPLTGAIGAMVLVSGLAKWFHLFNINL
                     FIIGFSIMLLTMIQWWRDMIREGTYQGLHTGFVSIGLRWGMILFIASEVLFFMSFFWS
                     FFSSSLAPTIELGMMWPPMGIQPFNPMQIPLLNTAILLASGVTVTWAHHSLMESNHTQ
                     TLQSLFFTVLLGLYFTMLQAYEYWEAPFTIADAIYGSTFFVATGFHGLHVIIGTIFLS
                     TCLTRHMMNQFSPNHHFGFEAAAWYWHFVDVVWLFLYISIYWWGS"
     gene            5502..5568
                     /gene="trnG"
     tRNA            5502..5568
                     /gene="trnG"
                     /product="tRNA-Gly"
     gene            5569..5922
                     /gene="nad3"
     CDS             5569..5922
                     /gene="nad3"
                     /codon_start=1
                     /transl_table=5
                     /product="NADH dehydrogenase subunit 3"
                     /translation="MLMLSMSILISFIIPMMIMLIATILSKKLINDREKSSPFECGFD
                     PKSSARMTFSLQFFLIAVIFLIFDVEIALILPIVIIMKTSNIMTWTMSTMFFILVLLG
                     GLYYEWNQGALQWAD"
     gene            5923..5988
                     /gene="trnA"
     tRNA            5923..5988
                     /gene="trnA"
                     /product="tRNA-Ala"
     gene            5992..6057
                     /gene="trnR"
     tRNA            5992..6057
                     /gene="trnR"
                     /product="tRNA-Arg"
     gene            6057..6123
                     /gene="trnN"
     tRNA            6057..6123
                     /gene="trnN"
                     /product="tRNA-Asn"
     gene            6128..6194
                     /gene="trnS"
     tRNA            6128..6194
                     /gene="trnS"
                     /product="tRNA-Ser"
     gene            6195..6260
                     /gene="trnE"
     tRNA            6195..6260
                     /gene="trnE"
                     /product="tRNA-Glu"
     gene            complement(6261..6324)
                     /gene="trnF"
     tRNA            complement(6261..6324)
                     /gene="trnF"
                     /product="tRNA-Phe"
     gene            complement(6325..8043)
                     /gene="nad5"
     CDS             complement(6325..8043)
                     /gene="nad5"
                     /codon_start=1
                     /transl_table=5
                     /product="NADH dehydrogenase subunit 5"
                     /translation="MCSLSFFSLFFSSTFIFILGIYYLMFDYSIFIEWELFSLNGSMV
                     VMTFIFDWMSLIFMSFVMYISSLVIYYSEDYMSGEMNMNRFIMIVLMFIFSMGLLIIS
                     PNLISILLGWDGLGLVSYCLVIYYQNVKSYSAGMLTSLSNRVGDVAILISIAWMLNFG
                     GWNYIYYYDFIFDSFEMKIITMLIILAAMTKSAQIPFSSWLPAAMAAPTPVSALVHSS
                     TLVTAGVYLLIRFSPMLVVYNFGWFLLLIGCMTMFMSGLGANFEFDLKKIIALSTLSQ
                     LGLMMSILSMGYFKLAFFHLLSHALFKALLFMCAGSMIHNLKDSQDIRFMGSIVNFMP
                     LTSVCFNVSSLSLCGIPFLAGFYSKDLILEMVCLSWINCLIFFFYFISTGLTASYSFR
                     LFYYSMSGDNNFYSSFSFNDSSYYISFGMLSLLFVAVFGGSFLSWLIFPIPYVIVLPY
                     YLSILTILTVALGSYLGYYFSNINYSYNLFSLNFFSFVSFSGSMWFMPYLSTGFISYL
                     PLKMGYYSSKSFDYGWGELFGGQGLYWFFIYLINYIQCWYDSNFKVYLLIFIFWMFIL
                     LMLFFL"
     gene            complement(8059..8125)
                     /gene="trnH"
     tRNA            complement(8059..8125)
                     /gene="trnH"
                     /product="tRNA-His"
     gene            complement(8130..9464)
                     /gene="nad4"
     CDS             complement(8130..9464)
                     /gene="nad4"
                     /codon_start=1
                     /transl_table=5
                     /product="NADH dehydrogenase subunit 4"
                     /translation="MLKYLLMIIFLTPLCFFHVCWWLIHSLMFLLSFVFMIFLYSYAD
                     LNMISYCFGVDNFSFMLILLSFWICSLMISASSLIYLFSYHSSFFILIVLFLLIMLFC
                     SFSSLSLLSFYIFFESSLIPTLLLILGWGYQPERLQAGLYLIFYTLVASLPLLLVLFN
                     IYNVSNTLYFPLLIDFGSYYLMFYIFIILAFLVSMPIFLVHLWLPKAHVEAPISGSMI
                     LAGVLLKLGGYGIFRVMKIISFLAMKFNYFWLSLSLFGGVIVSLICFRQVDLKSLIAY
                     SSVAHMSMVIGGLMTMNWWGCMGSFSLMVGHGLCSSGLFCLSNIMYERLGSRSLLINK
                     GMINFMPSMALWWFLFSSSNMAAPPSLNLVGELSLLNSIISWSTFSFLVLIFLSFFSA
                     VYTLYMYSYSQHGFYYMGVYTCSLGYFREYHLLFLHWLPLNILCLKGEYFYI"
     gene            complement(9458..9751)
                     /gene="nad4L"
     CDS             complement(9458..9751)
                     /gene="nad4L"
                     /codon_start=1
                     /transl_table=5
                     /product="NADH dehydrogenase subunit 4L"
                     /translation="MYMFSIFTSLLIYFSGIYVFSSKRKHLLMVLLSLEYIVLSLFML
                     IIIFLIGFDYDYFFPVIFLVFSVCEGALGLSVLVSMIRSHGNDFFNSFVLSLC"
     gene            9754..9822
                     /gene="trnT"
     tRNA            9754..9822
                     /gene="trnT"
                     /product="tRNA-Thr"
     gene            complement(9823..9884)
                     /gene="trnP"
     tRNA            complement(9823..9884)
                     /gene="trnP"
                     /product="tRNA-Pro"
     gene            9887..10408
                     /gene="nad6"
     CDS             9887..10408
                     /gene="nad6"
                     /codon_start=1
                     /transl_table=5
                     /product="NADH dehydrogenase subunit 6"
                     /translation="MMKMIIMSLSNMMNINFIKLNHPMSMMMFIIIQTFIVGLMTGMM
                     MESFWLSYILFLTFLGGMLVLFIYITSIASNELFKPKSIILIISMIMVIIYMLILIIV
                     DKMMFLDSIKNTETTNINNSINYKEMTMSLEKLYNKPTSIITMMMMIYLFLTLVAVVK
                     IVNINQGPIRKMK"
     gene            10417..11553
                     /gene="cytb"
     CDS             10417..11553
                     /gene="cytb"
                     /codon_start=1
                     /transl_table=5
                     /product="cytochrome b"
                     /translation="MNKPLRLKHPLIKILNNSLIDLPAPTNISFWWNFGSLLGLCLII
                     QIVTGLFLAMHYTPNIEMAFSSIVHICRDVNNGWFIRTLHANGASMFFICIYLHVGRG
                     IYYGSFMYLHTWMIGTIILFLVMATAFMGYVLPWGQMSFWGATVITNLLSAIPYLGTD
                     LVQWVWGGFAVENATLNRFFTFHFVLPFMITAMAVIHLFFLHQTGSNNPIGLNSNIDK
                     IPFHPYFTFKDSITFVIMTSLLIMLCLINPYMLGDPDNFIPANPLVTPVHIQPEWYFL
                     FAYAILRSIPNKLGGVIALFMSISILMILPFYNKTHFRGIQFYPINQILFWMMVIVVF
                     LLTWIGKRPVEEPYIMTGQILTIIYFSYFLINVHTANVWDKLIK"
     gene            11565..11634
                     /gene="trnS"
     tRNA            11565..11634
                     /gene="trnS"
                     /product="tRNA-Ser"
     gene            complement(11656..12600)
                     /gene="nad1"
     CDS             complement(11656..12600)
                     /gene="nad1"
                     /codon_start=1
                     /transl_table=5
                     /product="NADH dehydrogenase subunit 1"
                     /translation="MYYDLLMFILNFILLIVCVLISVAFLTLLERKVLGYIQIRKGPN
                     KVGFIGIPQPFSDAIKLICKEQPIPIMSNYLLYYFSPVFNLMISLIVWLIFPYLTYMC
                     SFSYGFLFILCCTSLSVYTVMIAGWSSNSNYSLLGSLRSVAQTISYEVSLALILLSLI
                     ILIDSFNMLNFMNYQFYCWFIIISFPLALSCFASCLAETNRTPFDFAEGESELVSGFN
                     IEYGAGGFTLIFLAEYTSIIFMSMLMTLIFLGGDFYSYFFFIKLAFMSFLFIWVRGTL
                     PRFRYDKLMYLAWKSFLPLSLNFLIFFISFKVLLTLFI"
     gene            complement(12604..12670)
                     /gene="trnL"
     tRNA            complement(12604..12670)
                     /gene="trnL"
                     /product="tRNA-Leu"
     rRNA            complement(12669..13987)
                     /product="16S ribosomal RNA"
     gene            complement(13987..14057)
                     /gene="trnV"
     tRNA            complement(13987..14057)
                     /gene="trnV"
                     /product="tRNA-Val"
     rRNA            complement(14057..14899)
                     /product="12S ribosomal RNA"
     d-loop          14900..15628
                     /note="A+T-rich region; control region"
BASE COUNT     6701 a   2181 c   1620 g   5126 t
ORIGIN      
        1 aatggagtgc ctgattaaag gattatcttg ataggataaa taaagtaatt ttattttacc
       61 tccattaaca ttacataaga tagaattaaa ctatctccat tagtatcaaa aactaatgtg
      121 catcatacac cttaatgtaa ataaaaaggt aagctaatta agctaatggg ttcatacccc
      181 attcatagag gtattaatcc tctccttttt aatgaacaac aactctacaa aacttctctt
      241 cctatcaaca ttaatgatag gaacgatcct gtccatttca tcaaactcct gattaggagt
      301 ttgaatagga ctagagatca acttactctc gtttattgcc atattaacaa ataataaaga
      361 cgtgataata aatgaatcag caattaaata ttttattgta caagcaatag catctacaat
      421 attactattt tcaattttgc tgattcaaat gaaatatata attggatgag aaaaacaact
      481 aattccatcc ataataatct gatcaagatt attattaaaa attggggctg ctccattcca
      541 cttttgattt ccagaagtaa taggagtatc aagatgaatt aattgtttaa ttctaataac
      601 gtggcaaaaa attgccccta taatggccct atcatattgt atccaacaaa aaatatttat
      661 cttcttagtt aacattctaa gaatttatat tggagcaata ggaggattaa atcaaacatc
      721 attaaaacaa attctagcat actcgtcaat tagtcattta ggatgaataa ttagatcatt
      781 agttgttaga gaaaatgtat gagaactata tttcatagtt tactcattat taagacttat
      841 tatagttttg ctatttaaaa gtataaatct atcaatatta aatcaaacct actcagcaaa
      901 taatgtaaaa atagaaatta aattcattat gtttttatca ctattatcgt taggcggatt
      961 gccacctttt ttaggattca taccaaaatg aattattatt caattactta ttgaaaataa
     1021 catgattaca atcataacga ttatagtggt attaacaact attacattat actactactt
     1081 gcgaattaga ttttcagcat taattttatc atatacagaa aattcttgat tactaagaat
     1141 cactaataaa aaaacaataa tagttcttcc tttcatagta atggtttcaa taataagatt
     1201 aacttgccta tcaacactaa tttcattata ctaaggactt aagttaagta aactagtaac
     1261 cttcaaagtt gaaattaaaa gaaggatctt ttaggcctta gtaaaatttt acacctctag
     1321 aattgcagtc tagaatcata attgaatata agaccaatga aataatctgg tgagagaggg
     1381 aatattctca taaatagatt tacagtctat cgccttcaaa ttcagccatc tcaccgcaaa
     1441 aatgattatt ttcgacaaac cataaggaca ttggaacttt atattttata tttggagcat
     1501 gagctggaat agtaggaaca tcaataagaa taattattcg tgcagaactt ggacaaccag
     1561 gatctataat tggggatgat caaatttata atgttgttat tacagcacac gcatttgtaa
     1621 taatcttttt catagtaata cctattataa tcggaggatt tggtaattga ttagttccat
     1681 taataattgg ggcaccagat atagcgtttc cacgaataaa taatataagt ttttgacttc
     1741 taccaccatc attaactctt ctgattgcat catcaatagt tgatagaggt gtaggaacag
     1801 gatgaacagt ttatccacct cttgcaagag caattgctca tggaggaaaa tcagtagatt
     1861 tagctatttt ttctttacat ctagctggaa tttcatcaat tcttggagca attaacttca
     1921 ttacaaccac aattaatata cgatcggaaa gaataacact agatcaaaca ccactatttg
     1981 tttgatcagt agcaattaca gcacttttgt tacttctatc tttaccagtt ctagcaggag
     2041 caatcactat attactaact gatcgaaatt taaatacatc attctttgat ccggctggag
     2101 gaggagatcc aatcctttat caacatttat tttgattctt tggtcatcct gaagtttaca
     2161 ttttaatttt accaggattt ggtattatct cacacattgt atgtcaagaa agtggaaaaa
     2221 ttgaatcatt tagaactcta ggaataattt atgcaatatt atcaattgga ttaataggtt
     2281 ttattgtatg agcacatcat atatttacag taggtataga cgttgataca cgagcttact
     2341 ttacatcagc aacaataatt attgcagtac caacaggaat taaagtattc agatgactag
     2401 caactcttta tggaactaaa tttaatttta atccaccatt attatgagct cttggattta
     2461 tttttttatt tacaattgga ggattaacag gattagtttt agcaaattca tctcttgata
     2521 ttgttctaca tgatacttat tatgtcgtag cccatttcca ttatgtttta tctataggag
     2581 cagtatttgc aattatagga ggtatcattc aatgataccc tttatttaca ggattaacca
     2641 taaataacac atggctaaaa attcaattca ttattatatt cattggagta aacttaacat
     2701 tcttcccaca acactttctt ggattggcag gaataccacg acgatattct gattatccag
     2761 atgcatatac atcatgaaac gtaatctcta gtattggatc tataatttca attgtaagaa
     2821 tcattatttt cattacaatc atgtgagaaa gaataatcaa aaatcgaaca attatattta
     2881 gagataatat aagtaattca acagaatgat tacaaaataa tcctcctgca gaacatagat
     2941 attcagaatt accaataatt tcaagattct aatatggcag attagtgcaa tagatttaag
     3001 ctctaaatat aaagatttga ccttttgtta gaataaatgg caacatgatc aaatttatca
     3061 ttacaagatg gggcttcacc tttaatagaa caattatcat tctttcatga ccatactata
     3121 gttgtattaa ttttaattac agtaattgtt ggatattcat taagatatac attaataatt
     3181 aaattaacaa atcgaaatat attacatggt cacctaattg aaacaatctg aacaatatta
     3241 ccagctatca ccttaatttt tattgcatta ccatcactac gactattata tcttttagat
     3301 gactcagtag atgcaataat tacaattaaa acaattggac gacaatgata ttgaagatat
     3361 gaatattcag attttataaa tgtagaattt gatacataca taacaccaga aagagatctt
     3421 gaaaataaca gatttcgttt actagatgtt gataaccgaa caattttacc aataaattct
     3481 gaaattcgca ttttaactag agcttcagac gttttacatt catgagcagt acctgctctt
     3541 ggaattaaaa ttgatgctac acctggacga ctaaatcagg gaacattttc aatcaaccgt
     3601 ccaggattat tctttggaca atgttcagaa atctgtggag caaaccatag atttatacca
     3661 attgttattg aaagaacttc aacaaattta tttattaaat gattagctaa aattatttaa
     3721 ggagttagtt aaaatataac attagagtgt caatctaaaa taactaaaaa ttagtacacc
     3781 ttgtacatca ggtgactgaa agtaagtaat ggtctcttaa accaaaatat agtaattaac
     3841 gtctacttct gatgaagtaa tttttactaa atccctcaaa tatcaccact tatatgattt
     3901 tcactattta ttttattctc tattacaata attttattta atcaaataaa tttcttctca
     3961 tataaaccta gtattattaa aagtataaga aaaatgataa caaaaagaaa gaatcaaatt
     4021 tgaaaatgat aacaaattta ttctcaactt ttgatccatc aacttatatt ttcaatactt
     4081 cattaaactg aagtagaaca tttattggat taataatcat cccttcaata ttttgattta
     4141 catcatcacg aattaatatt atatgaaata aaataaactt aattctacat aatgaattta
     4201 aaacattatt aggtcctaaa tcatttaatg gaataacatt aatttttatt tcaattttta
     4261 ttataatatt atttaataat tttataggac tattcccata tatttttaca agaactagac
     4321 acttaacatt tacattcaca atcgcactac ctttatgatt tagatttata ttatttggat
     4381 gaatcaatca tactaaccat atatttgccc atttagttcc acaaggaaca ccactagcac
     4441 ttatatcatt tatagtatta attgaaacaa tcagaaatat tattcgtcca ggaactttag
     4501 ctgttcgatt agcagcaaat ataattgcag gacatttatt attaacatta ctaggaaata
     4561 caggaccatc gatatcagca aatttaattt caatcttaat tattggacaa ataatactat
     4621 taattttaga atcagcagta gctataattc aagcatatgt attttcaatc ttaagaacat
     4681 tatattctag agaaacttac taaacttatg ttaacaaccc attcaaatca cccattccat
     4741 atagtagatt atagaccttg accattaaca ggagcaattg gagcaatagt tttagtttca
     4801 ggattagcta aatgatttca tttatttaat attaacttat ttattattgg atttagaatc
     4861 atattattaa caataattca atgatgacga gatataatcc gagaaggaac ttatcaaggt
     4921 ctacatacag gatttgtttc aattggatta cgatgaggta taattttatt tattgcatca
     4981 gaagtattat tttttatatc attcttttga tcattcttta gaagaagatt agcaccaaca
     5041 attgaacttg gaataatatg acctcctata ggaattcaac cttttaatcc aatacaaatt
     5101 ccattactta atacagccat ccttttagca tcaggagtta ccgtaacatg agctcaccat
     5161 agattaatag aatctaatca tactcaaaca ctccaaagtt tattctttac agttttacta
     5221 ggcttatatt tcacaatact tcaagcatat gaatactgag aagcaccttt cactattgct
     5281 gatgcaattt atggatcaac attttttgtt gctacagggt tccatggatt acatgtaatt
     5341 attggaacaa tcttcttatc tacatgttta actcgacata taataaatca attctcacct
     5401 aatcatcatt ttggatttga agctgcagca tgatattgac acttcgtaga tgtagtttga
     5461 ttattcttat atatttcaat ttactgatga ggtagataaa tatttttcta gtataaatag
     5521 tacatttgac ttccaatcaa aaagattgaa attaaatcaa gaaaaataat tttaatatta
     5581 tcaataagaa ttttaattag atttattatt ccaataataa ttatattaat tgcaacaatc
     5641 ctttcaaaaa aattaattaa tgatcgagaa aaaagatcac catttgaatg tggttttgat
     5701 ccaaaaagat cagcacgaat aacattttca ttacaattct ttttaattgc agtaattttc
     5761 ttaatttttg atgtagaaat tgcattaatt ttaccaattg taattattat aaaaacatca
     5821 aatattataa catgaacaat atcaacaata tttttcattt tagttttatt aggaggatta
     5881 tattatgaat ggaatcaagg agctcttcaa tgagcagatt aaagggttat agttaaatat
     5941 aacatttggg ttgcattcaa aaaatattga ttaaatcaat taaccttaaa tgaataagaa
     6001 gtaaaatatt acattcagtt tcgacctgaa aatatgatat aattatatcc ttattttaat
     6061 taattgaagc caaaaagagg cgtattactg ttaataatat aattgaactt attatgttcc
     6121 aattaaggaa atgtaaagtc aatatgaaag ctgctaactt tttataatag cggttaaact
     6181 ccgttaacat ttctatttat atagtttaaa taaaacatta cattttcact gtaaaaataa
     6241 tatttctata tttataaata tacctaaaaa taaaattatt tccataacat cttcaatgtc
     6301 acactctata taagctattt aggtttataa aaagaataat atcaataaaa taaacattca
     6361 aaaaataaaa attaataaat aaaccttaaa atttgaatca taccaacact gaatataatt
     6421 aattaaataa ataaaaaatc agtataaacc ctgacctcca aataattcac cccaaccata
     6481 atcaaaagac ttagatgaat aataacccat ctttaaaggt aaatatctaa tgaaaccagt
     6541 tgaaagataa ggtataaatc atattgaacc agaaaatcta acaaaagaaa aaaaatttaa
     6601 agaaaataaa ttatatgaat aattaatatt agaaaaataa taacctaaat atgaacctaa
     6661 agcaacagtt aaaattgtta aaatccttaa ataataaggt aaaacaatta cataaggaat
     6721 aggaaaaatt aatcaagata aaaatctacc accaaaaaca gcaacaaaca acaaagacaa
     6781 tataccaaaa gaaatataat atcttctatc attaaaagaa aaactagaat aaaaattatt
     6841 atcacctgat atagaataat aaaataaacg aaaagaataa gatgctgtta aaccagttga
     6901 aataaaataa aagaaaaaaa ttaaacaatt aattcatctt aaacacacca tttccaaaat
     6961 taaatccttt gaataaaaac ctgctaaaaa aggaattcca cataatgata atctagaaac
     7021 attaaaacaa acagaagtta aaggcataaa attaacaatt gaacctataa aacgaatatc
     7081 ctgagaatcc ttcaaattat gaattataga ccctgcacat ataaacaata aagccttaaa
     7141 taaagcatga gataataaat gaaaaaaagc aagtttaaaa taacctatag acaaaattct
     7201 cattattaaa ccaagttgac ttaaagtaga aagagcaata atctttttca agtcaaattc
     7261 aaaattagcc cccaaaccag atataaatat ggttatacaa ccaattaata ataaaaacca
     7321 accaaaatta taaacaacca atattggact aaaacgaatt aacaaataaa ccccagcagt
     7381 aacaagagta gaagaatgaa ctaaagcaga aacaggagta ggagcagcta tagctgctgg
     7441 aagtcaagaa gaaaaaggaa tttgagctct tttagttata gcagcaagaa taattaatat
     7501 agtaataatc tttatttcaa aagaatcaaa aataaaatca taataataaa tataatttca
     7561 accaccaaaa tttaatattc aggcaatcga aattaaaata gcaacatcac caacccgatt
     7621 tgacaaagaa gttagtatcc cagcactata agactttaca ttctgataat aaataactaa
     7681 acaataagaa actaatccta atccatccca acctagtaaa atactaatta aatttggact
     7741 aataattaaa agacctatag aaaaaataaa cattaaaaca attataataa aacgattcat
     7801 attcatttca ccagatatat aatcctctct ataataaata actaaagaag aaatatacat
     7861 aacaaaagat ataaaaatta gagacattca atcaaaaata aaagttataa ccaccataga
     7921 accatttaat ctaaaaagct cccattcaat aaaaattcta taatcaaaca ttaaataata
     7981 aatacctaaa ataaaaataa aagttctaga aaaaaataat gaaaaaaaac ttaatgaaca
     8041 aatagataat aaattcacgg cctaagatga aaaatctcac atctttgatt ccacaaaaca
     8101 atattttatt ttaaaatact taagccaaat taaatataaa aatattcacc ctttaaacat
     8161 aaaatattta aaggtaatca atgtaaaaat aataaatgat attctcgaaa ataacctaaa
     8221 gaacaagtat aaacacctat ataataaaaa ccgtgctggg aataagaata catatataat
     8281 gtataaacag ctctaaaaaa agataaaaaa attaaaacta aaaatctaaa agtagaccaa
     8341 gaaataattc tatttaataa acttaattca cctaccaaat ttaatgaagg aggagcagct
     8401 atatttgatg atctaaaaag aaatcatcaa agagccattc ttggtataaa attaatcatt
     8461 cctttattaa ttaataatct tcgtctacct aaacgctcat atataatatt tgataaacaa
     8521 aataaaccag aagaacataa accatgacca actattaaag aaaaagaacc tatacaacct
     8581 catcaattta tagttattaa accaccaata actattctta tatgagcaac agatgaataa
     8641 gcaattaaag acttcaaatc aacttgacga aaacaaatta atctaacaat aacaccacca
     8701 aacaaactta aagataatca aaaataatta aactttatag ctaaaaaaga aataatcttc
     8761 ataacacgaa aaataccata accacctaac tttaataaaa caccagcaag aattattctc
     8821 ccagaaatag gagcctcaac atgagcctta ggaagtcaaa gatgaactaa aaaaattggt
     8881 atccttacta aaaatgctaa aataataaaa atataaaaca taagataata agaaccaaaa
     8941 tcaattaata aaggaaagta aagagtatta gagacattat aaatattaaa taaaaccaac
     9001 aataaaggta atcttgcaac taaagtataa aaaatcaaat ataaaccagc ttgtaaacgt
     9061 tcaggttgat aacctcaacc caaaattaac aacaatgtag gaattaatct agactcaaaa
     9121 aaaatataaa atgataataa acttaaacta gaaaatgaac agaaaagtat aattaataaa
     9181 aacaaaacaa taagaataaa aaaacttgaa tgataagaaa ataaataaat caaacttcta
     9241 gcagaaatta ttaaagaaca aattcaaaaa ctcaataaaa ttaatataaa agaaaaatta
     9301 tcaacaccaa aacaatatct aattatattt aaatcagcat aagaatataa aaaaatcata
     9361 aaaacaaaac ttaataaaaa cattaaagaa tgaatcaacc atcaacaaac atgaaaaaaa
     9421 caaagagggg tcaaaaaaat aattattaac aaatacttta acataaagat aaaacaaaag
     9481 agttaaaaaa atcatttcca tgagaccgaa ttatagaaac caagacagaa aggcctaaag
     9541 ctccctcaca aacagaaaaa accaaaaaaa ttacaggaaa aaaataatca taatcaaacc
     9601 caataagaaa aataataatt aatataaata aagaaagaac aatatattct aatcttaaca
     9661 aaaccataag taaatgttta cgctttgaag aaaaaacata aataccagaa aaataaatca
     9721 acaaagaggt aaaaatagaa aatatataca ttagttttaa tagtttataa aaacgtcggt
     9781 cttgtaaacc gaaaataaga aaaacccccc acttttaaaa cttcaggagt agaaattttc
     9841 tatctttgat ccccaaaacc aatattttta taaactaacc cctgaaatga taaaaataat
     9901 tattatatca ttatcaaaca taataaacat taactttatt aaattaaatc acccaatatc
     9961 aataataata tttattatta ttcaaacttt cattgttggt ttaataacag gaataataat
    10021 agaaagtttt tgattatcat atattttatt tttaacattt cttggtggta tattagtttt
    10081 atttatttat attacaagaa ttgcatcaaa tgaattattt aaacctaaat ctattatttt
    10141 aattatttca ataattatag taattattta catattaatt ttaattattg tagataagat
    10201 aatattttta gattcaatta aaaatacaga aactacgaat attaataatt caattaatta
    10261 taaagaaata actatatctt tagaaaaatt atataataaa ccaacatcaa ttattactat
    10321 aataataata atttatttat ttcttacatt agtagcagta gtaaaaattg tcaatattaa
    10381 tcaaggacct attcgaaaaa taaaataatt ttactaatga ataaaccttt acgattaaaa
    10441 cacccattaa ttaaaattct aaataactct ttaattgatt taccagctcc aacaaatatc
    10501 tcattctgat gaaactttgg atcattatta ggtttatgtt taattattca aattgttacc
    10561 ggattatttt tagctataca ttatacacca aatattgaaa tagcatttag aagaattgtt
    10621 catatttgtc gagatgttaa taatggctga ttcattcgaa cattacatgc taatggagca
    10681 tctatatttt ttatttgtat ttatttacat gtaggacgag gaatttatta tggttcattt
    10741 atatatttac atacatgaat aattggaaca atcattttat ttttagttat agcaaccgca
    10801 tttataggat atgttttacc atgaggacaa atatcttttt gaggagcaac agtaattaca
    10861 aatttattat cagcaattcc atacttagga acagatttag ttcaatgagt ttgaggagga
    10921 tttgctgttg aaaatgcaac attaaatcga ttctttacat tccattttgt tttaccattt
    10981 atgattacag ctatagctgt aatccattta ttttttttac atcaaacagg ttcaaataat
    11041 ccaattggat taaatagtaa tattgataaa atccctttcc acccatactt tacatttaag
    11101 gattctatta catttgtaat tataacatct ttattaatta tattatgttt aattaaccca
    11161 tatatactag gagacccaga taattttatc ccagcaaatc cacttgtaac accagtccat
    11221 attcaaccag aatgatattt tctatttgcc tatgctattc tacgatctat tcctaataaa
    11281 ttaggaggag tcattgcatt atttatatca attagtattt taataatttt accattttat
    11341 aataaaacac actttcgtgg aattcaattt tatcctatta accaaatttt attttgaata
    11401 atagtaattg ttgtatttct attaacatga attggaaaac gaccagttga agaaccttat
    11461 attataacag gacaaatttt aacaattatt tacttttcct attttttaat taatgttcat
    11521 acagctaatg tatgagataa attaattaaa taataattaa ataaagttaa ttagcttaag
    11581 aaaagcatat gttttgaaaa cataatatta gaagtttaat tcttctattg acttattaat
    11641 tcttaaaaaa tttcactaaa taaataaagt cagtaaaacc ttaaaactaa taaagaaaat
    11701 caaaaaattt aaagataaag gtaaaaaact ctttcaagct aaatatatta atttatcata
    11761 acgaaaacgg ggtaaagtcc cacgaactca aataaataaa aatgatataa aagcaagctt
    11821 aataaaaaaa aaataagaat aaaaatcacc acctaaaaaa attaatgtta ttaatattct
    11881 tataaaaata attctagtat attcagctaa aaaaattaaa gtaaatcctc ctgcaccata
    11941 ttcaatatta aacccagaaa ccagctcaga ttcaccctca gcaaaatcaa aaggagttcg
    12001 atttgtttct gctaaacaag aagcaaaaca agataaagct aaaggaaaag aaataataat
    12061 aaatcaacaa taaaattgat aatttataaa attcaatata ttaaaactat caattaaaat
    12121 aattaaagat aataaaatta aagctaatct cacttcatag gaaatagttt gagcaacaga
    12181 acgtaaagaa cctaataatg aataatttga attagatgat caacctgcaa ttattacagt
    12241 ataaacgctt aatctagtac aacataaaat aaataaaaat ccataagaaa atgaacatat
    12301 ataagttaaa taaggaaaaa ttaatcaaac aattaaagaa attattaaat taaaaacagg
    12361 agaaaaataa taaagtaaat aatttgacat aataggaatt ggttgttctt tacaaatcaa
    12421 tttaatagca tcgctaaaag gttgaggaat accaataaaa cctactttat ttggaccttt
    12481 acgaatttga atataaccta ataccttacg ttctaataaa gttaaaaaag ctacactaat
    12541 taaaacacaa acaattaaaa gaataaaatt taaaataaat attaataaat cataatatat
    12601 caatactatc tgtagattta atctacataa atgaattcta aattcaacac attaatctgt
    12661 caaaatagta ataattaatt tcattcaaaa ataaaaaaaa atattttatc catatggtcc
    12721 tttcgtacta atatgaattt ttttaatctt aggatagaaa ccgacctggc tcacgccggt
    12781 ctgaactcag atcatgtaag aatttaaagg tcgaacagac ctaattattg agctactgca
    12841 cccaaaattt ttcttaatcc aacatcgagg tcgcaatccg ctttgtcaat atgagctctt
    12901 taaaacaatt acgctgttat ccctaaggta actttatctt atgatcataa attatggatc
    12961 aaaataaaca taaattaatg attttataat aaaaagttta ttaattcttt atgtcacccc
    13021 aacaaaacat tatcattaaa tataaaaaga caatcttaaa aaaatatcta acttagatgt
    13081 aaagctctat agggtcttct cgtcctaaag aaaaatttaa gccttttaac ttaaaagtta
    13141 aattttaaaa tttattaaga gacagttaat ttctcgtcaa accattcatt ccagcctcta
    13201 attaagagac taatgattat gctacctttg cacggtcaaa ataccgcggc tatttaaaaa
    13261 ttttcagtga gcaggtcaaa cctcataata ttatcaagaa gacatgtttt tgataaacag
    13321 gcggaaatta atttgcctag ttccttataa taaattaaca acataaaata ttataaacaa
    13381 aattaatata ctaatttaat cattattaca agaattttaa atattaaatt aatcatctta
    13441 atataaaacc taaaattatt ataaaatcat aattaaaaac aatgaactaa aacgtaatct
    13501 tataaatagc tgatttaaag cttattatta tactaaaatt aaataaatta taggatatat
    13561 attttagagc ttatccccta aaaaataaat aatttaatat tactaattta aaaattaaat
    13621 aaaacattaa atctaaaaaa ttgaatttta tcttaagaaa ctagatattt taggaaacga
    13681 ataacatttc atttctacaa ataaatattt aataattatg atatattaac taatatttat
    13741 ttgtagatca acctaaatcg agaatagtta attcatacta aaatcttgat aaaccctgat
    13801 acaaaaggta caataaagaa aatttacttt tgttaattta aattaatatt tcataatcca
    13861 attacattac tattaaacta taacaatata aatcaattca tcaaaaatat actaagacaa
    13921 aaataaaata aagttatttc tattaaataa ttaaataaac aaaaataaaa aataataaaa
    13981 taaatttcaa gatatcctga attgcacaga aaaattttca gtgtaaatga aatacttcac
    14041 taataagtta taccttgata acctttctag atacactttc cagtacatct actatgttac
    14101 gacttatctc atctaaattg aaaataattt taaattaaaa ataattaatc aataatgaga
    14161 gtgacgggcg atgtgtacac acctcagagc caatatcaat taaattaaat aaattaagtt
    14221 actattaaat ccaccttcat taataacatt tcactattaa atacgttata aacaaaaatt
    14281 tattgtaacc cacctcctct taattataag ctgcaccttg acctgaaata atttataatc
    14341 ataaattaag aaaattataa ctccaaaaag attttctgat aacggagata tacaaacaaa
    14401 taaattaagt aaagttaatc gtgtattatc aattacggga taggttcctc taaatggaat
    14461 aagataccgc caaattcttt gggttttaag atcctaacta atactaccca ggtaagcaaa
    14521 attaacattt aaaataatag ggtatctaat cctagtttat tatttaaatt tcacagaatc
    14581 ataataagaa ctataaaaaa attttaaatt tcaccttata aatttttaaa ttaaccctaa
    14641 aattataaat tactgttata accaaatata ttcaattgta ttaatcgtat aaccgcggct
    14701 gctggcacga attttaccaa tactagatca attactaatt ccaaaattac ttgataatta
    14761 aattaaatca ctgcaaaaag aacctttagt tttacaaaac ttacatataa tataaagaaa
    14821 aaatgaataa ataaacaaga ataaaacttt caaaaaaaat ggatcgccta atttgaattt
    14881 taaaattagt aattaaaata tataataaat aaaaagattc agaaaataat aaaaaaccta
    14941 aaactaaaaa gccaaaaaaa gttagaatat tattctctct catgacaaca acaacttctc
    15001 tattataatc aaaataattt ggacacggat cagaaatgat taatagtgtc ttaaatcctc
    15061 ctatatttaa tctttacctt tttttaacta tatggtaaag attaaataat ataaatcagt
    15121 taaatcaaca tatggtttct tttaatataa tatgagatag tatataatta aatccgttat
    15181 attctattat atatatataa ttatatacta ataaaagatt aatttaacta tataattata
    15241 tcattataat taatataatt gattattata aataatagtt aatattaatt aaataaagtg
    15301 tattgtttat atcctatatt aataatgtaa aatatatata tacattaata taaatatatt
    15361 attatataat catttctttc tcccctaaaa ctataagtat ctaaaccttt tgataaatat
    15421 atgaatatta ataagatctt attatttgta taaattataa taatatatgg aaataaatgt
    15481 aatatattat aataaaacac ttatattaaa agccaaaatt tgtggcataa aattaaaaaa
    15541 tttttcgggt ttaaagcaaa acatacattt ccgatttctc aaaaaaaatt ttaattttat
    15601 gtataaaata caaaaaatgt aaaaaaaa
//
