# Supplementary material for: Comparative analysis of mitogenomes among three species of grasshoppers (Orthoptera: Acridoidea: Gomphocerinae) and their phylogenetic implications
Source: PeerJ. 2023 Dec 15;11:e16550. doi: 10.7717/peerj.16550 (PMC10726767; doi:10.7717/peerj.16550)
Supplement: Supplemental Information 8 [file peerj-11-16550-s008.gb]

LOCUS       Aeropedellus           15639 bp    DNA     linear       26-MAY-2023
DEFINITION  prominemarginis.
ACCESSION   Aeropedellus
VERSION
KEYWORDS    .
SOURCE      mitochondrion Eukaryota; Metazoa; Ecdysozoa; Arthropoda; Hexapoda;
            Insecta;             Pterygota; Neoptera; Polyneoptera; Orthoptera;
            Caelifera; Acrididea;             Acridomorpha; Acridoidea;
            Acrididae; Gomphocerinae; Aeropedellus.
  ORGANISM  Eukaryota; Metazoa; Ecdysozoa; Arthropoda; Hexapoda; Insecta;
            Pterygota; Neoptera; Polyneoptera; Orthoptera; Caelifera;
            Acrididea;             Acridomorpha; Acridoidea; Acrididae;
            Gomphocerinae; Aeropedellus.
            Unclassified.
REFERENCE   1  (bases 1 to 15639)
  AUTHORS   Wang,L., Chen,J., Li,X. and Zhang,D.
  TITLE     Comparative analysis of mitogenomes among three species of
            grasshoppers (Orthoptera: Acridoidea: Gomphocerinae) and their
            phylogenetic implications in clubbed antennae evolution
  JOURNAL   unpublished
REFERENCE   2  (bases 1 to 15639)
  AUTHORS   Wang,L., Chen,J., Li,X. and Zhang,D.
  TITLE     Direct Submission
  JOURNAL   Submitted (26-MAY-2023) Hebei university, College of Life Sciences,
            Wusi east road, Baoding, Hebei 071002, China
COMMENT     Bankit Comment: TAX: No, not new species/combinations; SEE
            ATTACHMENT
            Bankit Comment: ALT EMAIL:chenjianyu0618@hotmail.com
            Bankit Comment: TOTAL # OF SEQS:1
            
            ##Assembly-Data-START##
            Assembly Method       :: Geneious v. 8.1.3
            Assembly Name         :: Aeropedellus prominemarginis
            Sequencing Technology :: Illumina
            ##Assembly-Data-END##
FEATURES             Location/Qualifiers
     source          1..15639
                     /organism="Eukaryota; Metazoa; Ecdysozoa; Arthropoda;
                     Hexapoda; Insecta; Pterygota; Neoptera; Polyneoptera;
                     Orthoptera; Caelifera; Acrididea; Acridomorpha;
                     Acridoidea; Acrididae; Gomphocerinae; Aeropedellus."
                     /organelle="mitochondrion"
                     /mol_type="genomic DNA"
     tRNA            11..77
                     /product="tRNA-Ile"
     tRNA            81..149
                     /product="tRNA-Gln"
     tRNA            153..221
                     /product="tRNA-Met"
     CDS             222..1244
                     /codon_start=1
                     /transl_table=5
                     /product="ND2"
                     /translation="MNNNSKKLLFLSSLMMGTILSISSNSWLGVWMGLEINLLSFTAM
                     LTNNKDVMMNESAIKYFIVQAIASTMLLFSILLIQMKYMIGWEKQLIPSMMIWSSLLL
                     KIGAAPFHFWFPEVMGALSWINCLILMTWQKIAPMMALSYCIQLKTFIFLVNILSIYI
                     GAMGGLNQTSLKQILAYSSISHLGWMISSLVVSENVWELYFVVYSLLSLIMVLLFKNM
                     NLSMLNQIYSANNVKTEIKFIMFLSLLSLGGLPPFLGFLPKWIIIQLLIENNMVTIMT
                     IMVMLTTITLYYYLRISFSALILSHTENSWSLSMKTKKTMLVLPFMVMISTMGLTCSS
                     TLISLY"
     tRNA            1243..1310
                     /product="tRNA-Trp"
     tRNA            complement(1303..1366)
                     /product="tRNA-Cys"
     tRNA            complement(1379..1446)
                     /product="tRNA-Tyr"
     CDS             1439..2983
                     /codon_start=1
                     /transl_table=5
                     /product="COX1"
                     /translation="MSPQKWLFSTNHKDIGTMYFMFGAWAGMMGTSMSMIIRMELGQP
                     GSMIGDDQIYNVVITAHAFVMIFFMVMPIMIGGFGNWLVPLMIGAPDMAFPRMNNMSF
                     WLLPPSLTLLIMSSMVDSGVGTGWTVYPPLASAIAHGGSSVDLAIFSLHLAGISSILG
                     AVNFITTAINMRSESMTLDQTPLFVWSVAITALLLLLSLPVLAGAITMLLTDRNLNTS
                     FFDPAGGGDPILYQHLFWFFGHPEVYILILPGFGIISHIVCQESGKIESFGTLGMIYA
                     MLSIGLLGFIVWAHHMFTVGMDVDTRAYFTSTTMIIAVPTGIKVFSWLATLYGTKFNF
                     NPPLLWALGFIFLFTIGGLTGLVLANSSLDIVLHDTYYVVAHFHYVLSMGAVFAIMGG
                     IIQWYPLFTGLTMNKTWLKIQFAIMFIGVNMTFFPQHFLGLAGMPRRYSDYPDAYTSW
                     NVISSIGSTISIVGIIMFIMIMWESMMTNRTIMFSANMSSSTEWLQNNPPAEHSYSEL
                     PMISSF"
     tRNA            2979..3044
                     /product="tRNA-Leu"
     CDS             3047..3730
                     /codon_start=1
                     /transl_table=5
                     /product="COX2"
                     /translation="MATWSNLSLQDGASPLMEQLSFFHDHTMIVLILITVIVGYSLSY
                     TLMIKLTNRNMLHGHLIETIWTALPAITLIFIALPSLRLLYLLDDSVDALITVKTIGR
                     QWYWSYEYSDFVDVEFDTYMTQDSDLETNSFRLLDVDNRTILPMNTEVRILTSASDVL
                     HSWAVPALGIKIDATPGRLNQGTFSINRPGLFFGQCSEICGANHSFMPIVIESTSVNL
                     FIKWLSKII"
     tRNA            3729..3793
                     /product="tRNA-Asp"
     tRNA            3796..3866
                     /product="tRNA-Lys"
     CDS             3882..4043
                     /codon_start=1
                     /transl_table=5
                     /product="ATP8"
                     /translation="MHQMSPLMWFSLFILFSITMILFNQMNFFFYKPNIIKSMSKMMM
                     KSKNQIWKW"
     CDS             4037..4714
                     /codon_start=1
                     /transl_table=5
                     /product="ATP6"
                     /translation="MMTNLFSTFDPSTNIFNSSLNWTSTFIGLLIIPSMFWFTSSRIN
                     IMWNKMNLTLHNEFKTLLGPKSFNGTTLIFISIFIMMLFNNFMGLFPYIFTSTSHLAF
                     TFTIALPMWFSFMLFGWINHTNHMFAHLVPQGTPPALMSFMVLIETISNIIRPGTLAV
                     RLAANMIAGHLLLTLLGNMGPSMSENLISILIISQMMLLILESAVAMIQAYVFSILST
                     LYSSEVY"
     CDS             4719..5510
                     /codon_start=1
                     /transl_table=5
                     /product="COX3"
                     /translation="MLTTHSNHPFHMVDYSPWPLTGAIGAMVLVSGLAKWFHLFNINL
                     FIIGFSITLLTMIQWWRDVIREGTYQGLHTEFVSIGLRWGMILFIASEVLFFLSFFWV
                     FFSSSLAPTIELGMMWPPMGIQPFNPMQIPLLNTAILLASGVTVTWAHHSLMESNYTQ
                     TLQGLFFTVLLGLYFTMLQAYEYWEAPFTIADAVYGSTFFIATGFHGLHVIIGTIFLT
                     TCLIRHMMNQFSPNHHFGFEAAAWYWHFVDVVWLFLYISIYWWGS"
     tRNA            5513..5579
                     /product="tRNA-Gly"
     CDS             5580..5933
                     /codon_start=1
                     /transl_table=5
                     /product="ND3"
                     /translation="MLILSTSILISFIVPMMIMLIATILSKKLINDREKSSPFECGFD
                     PKSSARMPFSLRFFLIAVIFLIFDVEIALILPIVIIMKTSNIMMWTMSTMFFILVLLS
                     GLYYEWNQGALQWAD"
     tRNA            5934..5999
                     /product="tRNA-Ala"
     tRNA            5999..6064
                     /product="tRNA-Arg"
     tRNA            6067..6133
                     /product="tRNA-Asn"
     tRNA            6134..6200
                     /product="tRNA-Ser"
     tRNA            6201..6266
                     /product="tRNA-Glu"
     tRNA            complement(6267..6330)
                     /product="tRNA-Phe"
     CDS             complement(6332..8050)
                     /codon_start=1
                     /transl_table=5
                     /product="ND5"
                     /translation="MCSLSFFSLFISSTFVFILGIYYLMFDYSVFIEWELFSLNGSMV
                     VMTFIFDWMSLVFMSFVMYISSLVIYYSEDYMSGEVNMNRFIMIVLMFILSMGLLIIS
                     PNLISILLGWDGLGLVSYCLVIYYQNVKSYSAGMLTVLSNRIGDVAILISIAWMLNFG
                     GWNYIYYYNFIYNSFEMKVITMLIILAAMTKSAQIPFSSWLPAAMAAPTPVSALVHSS
                     TLVTAGVYLLIRFSPMLVVYNFGWFLLLIGCMTMFMAGLGANFEFDLKKIIALSTLSQ
                     LGLMMSILSMGYFKLAFFHLLSHALFKALLFMCAGSMIHNLKDSQDIRFMGSIVNFMP
                     LTSVCFNVSSLSLCGIPFLAGFYSKDLILDMVCLSWVNCLIFFFYFISTGLTASYSFR
                     LFYYSMSGDNNFYSSFSFNDSSYYISFGMLSLLFVSVFSGSFLSWLIFPIPYMIVLPY
                     YLSILTIMTVALGLYLGYYFSNINFSYNLFSLNFLSFVSFSGSMWFMPYLSTGFISYL
                     PLSMGYYSSKSFDYGWGELFGGQGLYSLFIYLINYIQCWYDSNFKVYLLTFIFWMFIL
                     LMLFFL"
     tRNA            complement(8066..8132)
                     /product="tRNA-His"
     CDS             complement(8137..9471)
                     /codon_start=1
                     /transl_table=5
                     /product="ND4"
                     /translation="MLSYLLMIVFLTPLCFLYDCWWLVHSLMFLLSFIFMVFLYSYAD
                     LNMISYSFGVDNFSFSLILLSFWICSLMITASSLIYLSSYHSSFFILIVLFLLIMLYC
                     SFSSLSLLSFYIFFESSLIPTLLLILGWGYQPERLQAGLYLIFYTLVASLPLLLVLFK
                     IYDVFKTLYFPLLVDFGSYYFMFYVFIILAFLVKMPMFFVHLWLPKAHVEAPISGSMI
                     LAGVLLKLGGYGIFRVMKIISFLGMSFNYFWLSLSLSGGVIVSFICFRQVDLKSLIAY
                     SSVAHMSMVIGGLMTMNWWGCMGSFSLMVGHGLCSSGLFCLSNIIYERLGSRSLLINK
                     GMMNFMPSMTLWWFLFSSSNMAAPPSLNLMGELSLLNSMISWSTFSFLVLIFLSFFSA
                     VYTLYMYSYSQHGSYYMGVYTFSLGYFREYHLLLLHWFPLNILCLKGEYFYI"
     CDS             complement(9465..9758)
                     /codon_start=1
                     /transl_table=5
                     /product="ND4L"
                     /translation="MYMLSIFTSLLIYFSGVYVFSSKRKHLLMVLLSLEYIVLSLFML
                     IIIFLIEFDYDYFFPVIFLVFSVCEGALGLSILVSMIRSHGNDFFNSFVLSLC"
     tRNA            9761..9829
                     /product="tRNA-Thr"
     tRNA            complement(9830..9891)
                     /product="tRNA-Pro"
     CDS             9894..10415
                     /codon_start=1
                     /transl_table=5
                     /product="ND6"
                     /translation="MIKMIILSLSNMMNINFIKLNHPMSMMMFIIIQTFIVGLITGMM
                     MESFWLSYILFLTFLGGMLVLFIYITSIASNELFKPKSIILVISMIMMIIFTLILVIV
                     DKMMFLDSIKNSETLNINNSIYYQEMTTSLEKLYNKPTSIITMMMMIYLFLTLVAVVK
                     ITNINQGPIRKMS"
     CDS             10424..11560
                     /codon_start=1
                     /transl_table=5
                     /product="CYTB"
                     /translation="MNKPLRLKHPLIKILNNSLIDLPAPTNISFWWNFGSLLGLCLVI
                     QIVTGLFLAMHYTPNIEMAFSSVVHICRDVNNGWIIRTLHANGASMFFICIYLHVGRG
                     IYYGSFMYMHTWMIGTIILFLVMATAFMGYVLPWGQMSFWGATVITNLLSAIPYLGTD
                     LVQWVWGGFAVDNATLNRFFTFHFVLPFVIAAMVAIHLFFLHQTGSNNPIGLNSNIDK
                     IPFHPYFTFKDSITFVIMTSLLIMLCLINPYMLGDPDNFIPANPLVTPVHIQPEWYFL
                     FAYAILRSIPNKLGGVIALFMSISILMIMPFYNKTKFRGIQFYPINQILFWMMMIVVF
                     LLTWIGKRPVEEPYIMTGQILTIIYFSYFLINVHAANVWDKLIK"
     tRNA            11572..11641
                     /product="tRNA-Ser"
     CDS             complement(11663..12607)
                     /codon_start=1
                     /transl_table=5
                     /product="ND1"
                     /translation="MYYDLLMFILNFILLIVCVLISVAFLTLFERKVLGYIQIRKGPN
                     KVGFIGIPQPFSDAIKLVCSEQPIPIMSNYLLYYFSPIFNLMISLIVWMIFPYLTYMC
                     SFSYGFLFFLCCTSLNVYTVMIAGWSSNSNYSLLGSLRSVAQTISYEVSLALILLSLI
                     ILIGSFNMLDFMNYQFYCWFVIISFPLALSCFASCLAETNRTPFDFAEGESELVSGFN
                     IEYGAGGFTLIFLAEYTSIVFMSMLMTLIFLGGDFYSYFFFIKLSFMTFLFIWVRGTL
                     PRFRYDKLMYLAWKSFLPLSLNFLIFFIGFKVLLTLFI"
     tRNA            complement(12611..12666)
                     /product="tRNA-Leu"
     rRNA            complement(12676..13991)
                     /product="16S ribosomal RNA"
     tRNA            complement(13991..14061)
                     /product="tRNA-Val"
     rRNA            complement(14061..14904)
                     /product="12S ribosomal RNA"
     d-loop          14062..15639
     d-loop          14062..15639
BASE COUNT     6649 a   2243 c   1664 g   5083 t
ORIGIN      
        1 aaaaaaaatt aatggagtgc ctgattaaag gattatcttg ataggataaa taaagtaatt
       61 ttaatttacc tccattaaca ttacataaga tagaattaaa ctatctccat tagtatcaaa
      121 aactaatgtg catcatacac cttaatgtaa ataaaaaggt aagctaatta agctaatggg
      181 ttcatacccc attcatagag gcatttatcc tctccttttt aatgaacaac aactctaaaa
      241 aacttctctt cctatcatca ttaatgatag gaacgatcct gtccatttca tcaaactcct
      301 gattaggagt ttgaatagga ctagagatca acttactctc gtttactgcc atattaacaa
      361 ataataaaga cgtgataata aatgaatcag caattaaata ctttattgta caagcaattg
      421 catctacaat attactattt tcaattttgc tgattcaaat gaaatatata attggatgag
      481 aaaaacaatt aattccatcc ataataatct gatcaagatt attattaaaa attggggccg
      541 ctccatttca cttttgattt ccagaagtaa taggagcatt aagatgaatt aattgcttaa
      601 ttctaataac gtggcaaaaa attgccccta taatggcctt atcatattgt atccaactaa
      661 aaacatttat tttcttagtt aatatcttaa gaatttatat tggagcaata ggagggttaa
      721 accaaacatc attaaaacaa attctagcat actcgtcaat tagtcattta ggatgaataa
      781 ttagatcatt agttgttaga gaaaatgtat gagagctata ttttgtagtt tactcattat
      841 taagactaat tatagttttg ctattcaaaa atataaatct atcaatatta aatcaaatct
      901 attcagcaaa taatgtaaaa acagaaatta aattcattat gtttttatcg ctattatcgt
      961 taggaggatt gccacctttt ttaggatttt tacctaaatg gattattatt caattactaa
     1021 ttgaaaataa catggtcaca attataacga tcatagtgat attaacaact attacactat
     1081 actactactt acgaattaga ttttcagcat taattttatc acatacagaa aattcttgat
     1141 cactaaggat aaaaactaaa aaaacaatac tagttctacc ttttatagta atgatttcaa
     1201 caataggatt aacttgttca tcaacactaa tttccttata ctaaggactt aagttaagta
     1261 aactagtaac cttcaaagtt gaaattaaaa gaaggatctt ttaggcctta gtaaaatttt
     1321 tacacctcta gaattgcagt ctagaatcat ttttgaatat aagaccaatg aaataatctg
     1381 gtgagagagg gaatattctc atgaatagat ttacaatcta tcgcctataa attcagccat
     1441 ctcaccgcaa aaatgattat tttcaacaaa ccataaggat attggaacta tatactttat
     1501 atttggagca tgagctggaa taataggaac gtcaataaga ataattattc gtatagaact
     1561 tgggcaacca ggatctataa ttggagatga tcaaatttat aatgttgtta ttacagcaca
     1621 tgcatttgta ataatcttct ttatagtaat acctattata attggaggat ttggtaattg
     1681 actagttcca ctaataattg gagcaccaga tatggccttt ccacgaataa ataacataag
     1741 tttttgactt ctaccaccat cattaaccct tttgattata tcatccatag ttgatagagg
     1801 tgtaggaaca ggatgaacag tttatccacc tcttgcaaga gcaatcgctc atggaggaag
     1861 atcagtagac ctcgctattt tttcacttca tttagctggt atttcatcaa ttctaggagc
     1921 agttaatttc attacaaccg caatcaatat gcggtcggaa agaataacac tggatcaaac
     1981 accactattt gtttgatcag tagcaattac agcactctta ttactcctat cattaccagt
     2041 actagcagga gcaatcacca tattattaac tgatcgaaat ttaaatacat cattttttga
     2101 tccagccgga ggtggagacc caattcttta tcaacattta ttttgattct ttggacatcc
     2161 tgaagtttac attttaattt taccaggatt tggtattatt tcacacattg tttgtcaaga
     2221 aagaggaaaa attgaatcat ttggaactct aggaataatt tatgcaatat tatcaattgg
     2281 attattaggt tttattgtat gagcacatca tatatttaca gtaggtatag acgttgatac
     2341 acgagcttac tttacatcaa caacaataat tattgcagta ccaacaggaa ttaaagtatt
     2401 cagatggtta gcaactcttt atggaactaa atttaatttt aacccaccat tattatgagc
     2461 tcttggattt atttttttat ttacaattgg tggattaaca gggttagttt tagcaaattc
     2521 atctctcgat attgttctac atgatactta ttatgttgta gcccatttcc actatgtctt
     2581 atctatagga gcagtatttg caattatagg aggtatcatt caatgatatc ctttatttac
     2641 aggattaacc ataaataaga catgattaaa aattcaattt gctattatat tcattggagt
     2701 aaacataaca ttctttcctc aacactttct tggattggca ggaataccac gacgatattc
     2761 tgattatcca gatgcatata catcatgaaa tgtaatttct agtattggat ctacaatttc
     2821 aatcgtagga atcattatat tcatcataat tatatgggaa agaataataa caaatcgaac
     2881 aattatattt agagccaata taagtagttc aacagaatga ttacaaaata atcctcctgc
     2941 agaacataga tattcagaac taccaataat ttcaagattc taatatggca gactagtgca
     3001 atagatttaa gctctaaata taaagatttg accttttgtt agaataatgg caacatgatc
     3061 aaacttatca ttacaagacg gagcttcacc tttaatagaa caattatcat tctttcatga
     3121 ccacactata attgtactaa ttttaattac agttattgtt ggatattcat taagatatac
     3181 attaataatc aaattaacaa atcgaaatat attacatggt cacttaattg aaacaatctg
     3241 aacagcatta ccagctatta cattaatttt tattgcatta ccatcactac gattattata
     3301 tcttttagat gactcagtag atgcattaat tacagttaaa acaatcgggc gacaatgata
     3361 ttgaagatat gaatattcag attttgtaga tgtagaattt gatacataca taacacaaga
     3421 tagagatctt gaaactaata gattccgttt actagatgtt gataaccgta caattttacc
     3481 aataaatact gaagttcgca ttttaaccag agcatcagac gtcttacatt catgggcagt
     3541 acctgctctt ggaattaaaa ttgatgctac acctggacga ttaaatcaag gaacattttc
     3601 aatcaaccgc ccaggattat tctttggtca atgttcagaa atttgtggag caaatcatag
     3661 atttatacca attgttattg aaagcacctc agtaaattta tttattaaat gattatctaa
     3721 aatcatttaa ggggttagtt aaaatataac attagagtgt caatctaaaa taactaaaaa
     3781 ttagtacacc ttgaacatca ggtgactgaa agtaagtaat ggtctcttaa accaaaaaat
     3841 agtaaattaa catctacttc tgatgaggta attttaacta aatccatcaa atatctccac
     3901 tcatatgatt ttcactattt attttgttct ctattacaat aattttattt aatcaaataa
     3961 atttcttctt ctataaacct aatattatta aaagtataag aaaaataata ataaaaagaa
     4021 agaatcaaat ttgaaaatga taacaaacct attctccact tttgatccat caactaatat
     4081 ttttaatagt tcattaaact gaactagaac atttattgga ttattaatca tcccttcaat
     4141 attttgattt acatcatcac gaattaacat tatatgaaat aaaataaact taaccctaca
     4201 taatgaattc aaaacattat taggacctaa atcatttaat ggaacaacac taatttttat
     4261 ttcaatcttt attataatat tatttaataa ttttatagga ctatttccat atatttttac
     4321 aagaactaga catttagcat tcacattcac aatcgcatta cctatatgat ttagatttat
     4381 attatttgga tgaattaatc acactaatca catatttgcc cacttagttc cacaaggaac
     4441 accaccagca cttatatcat ttatagtact aattgaaaca attagaaata ttattcgtcc
     4501 aggaactcta gctgtgcgat tagcagcaaa tataatcgca ggtcacttat tattaacatt
     4561 actaggaaat ataggaccat caatatcaga aaatttgatt tcaattttaa ttattagaca
     4621 aataatacta ttaattttag aatcagcagt agctataatt caagcatatg tattttcaat
     4681 tttaagaaca ttatattcta gagaggttta ttaaacttat gttaacaacc cattcaaacc
     4741 acccattcca tatagtagat tatagacctt gaccattaac aggagcaatt ggagcaatag
     4801 ttttagtttc aggattagct aaatgatttc atttatttaa tattaattta tttatcatcg
     4861 gatttagaat cacattacta acaataattc aatgatgacg agacgtaatt cgagaaggaa
     4921 cttatcaagg attacataca gaatttgtat caattggatt acgatgaggt ataattctat
     4981 tcattgcatc agaagtatta ttctttctat catttttctg agtatttttt agaagaagat
     5041 tagcaccaac aattgaactt gggataatat gacctccaat aggaattcaa ccttttaatc
     5101 caatacaaat tcctctactt aatacagcca tccttttagc atcaggagtt accgtaacat
     5161 gagctcatca tagattaata gaatctaact atactcaaac acttcaaggt ttattcttta
     5221 cagttttact aggtttatat tttacaatat tacaagcata tgaatactga gaagcacctt
     5281 tcactattgc tgatgcagtt tatggatcaa cattttttat tgctacaggg tttcatggac
     5341 tacatgtaat cattggaaca atctttttaa ccacatgtct aattcgacat ataataaatc
     5401 aattctcacc taaccaccat tttggatttg aagctgcagc atgatattga cattttgtag
     5461 atgtagtttg attattctta tatatttcaa tttactgatg aggtagataa atatttttct
     5521 agtataaata gtacacttga cttccaatca aaaagattga atttaaatca agaaaaataa
     5581 ttttaatctt atcaacaaga attttaatta gatttattgt accaataata attatattaa
     5641 ttgcaacaat cctctcaaaa aaattaatta atgatcgaga aaaaagatca ccatttgaat
     5701 gtggttttga tccaaaaaga tcagctcgaa taccattttc attacgattc tttttaattg
     5761 cagtaatttt cttaattttt gatgtagaaa ttgcattaat cttaccaatt gtaatcatta
     5821 taaaaacatc aaatattata atatgaacaa tatccacaat atttttcatt ttagttctat
     5881 taagaggatt atattatgaa tgaaatcaag gagctctaca atgagcagat taaagggttg
     5941 tagttaaata taacatttgg gttgcattca aaaaatattg attaaatcaa tcaaccttga
     6001 ataagaagta aaatattaca ttcagtttcg acctgaaaac atggtataat tataccctta
     6061 ttttgattaa ttgaagccaa aaagaggcat attactgtta ataatataat tgaactaatt
     6121 agttccaatt aaggaaatgt aaagtcaata tgaaagctgc taacttttta taacagcggt
     6181 taaattccgt taacatttct atttatatag tttaaataaa acattacact ttcactgtaa
     6241 aaataatatt tctatattta taaatatacc taaaaataaa actatttcca taacatcttc
     6301 aatgtcatac tctatataag ctatttaggt cttataaaaa gaataatatt aataaaataa
     6361 acattcaaaa aataaaagtt aataaataaa ccttaaaatt tgaatcatat caacactgaa
     6421 tataattaat taaataaata aacaatctat ataatccctg acctccaaat aattcacccc
     6481 aaccataatc aaaagactta gatgaataat aacccatcct taaaggtaaa tatctaataa
     6541 aaccagttga aagataaggt ataaatcata ttgaaccaga aaatctaaca aaagacaaaa
     6601 aatttaaaga aaataaatta taagaaaaat taatattaga aaaataataa cctaaatata
     6661 aacctaaagc aacagttata attgttaaaa tccttaaata ataaggtaaa acaattatat
     6721 aaggaatagg aaaaattaat caagataaaa atctaccaga aaaaacagaa acaaacaaca
     6781 aagataatat accaaaagaa atataatatc ttctatcatt aaaagaaaaa ctagaataaa
     6841 aattattatc acctgatata gaataataaa ataaacgaaa agaataagaa gctgttaaac
     6901 cagttgaaat aaaataaaag aaaaaaatta aacaattaac ccatcttaaa cataccatat
     6961 ccaaaatcaa atcctttgaa taaaatcctg ctaaaaaagg aattccacat aatgataatc
     7021 tagaaacatt aaaacaaaca gaagttaaag gcataaaatt aacaattgaa cctataaaac
     7081 gaatatcctg agaatccttt aaattatgaa ttatagagcc cgcacacata aataataaag
     7141 ccttaaataa agcatgagat aataaatgaa aaaaagcaag tttaaaataa cctatagaca
     7201 aaattctcat tattaaacca agttgactta aagtagaaag agcaataatc tttttcaagt
     7261 caaattcaaa attagctcct aaaccagcca taaatatagt tatacaacca attaataaca
     7321 aaaaccaacc aaaattataa acaactaata ttggactaaa acgaattaat aaataaaccc
     7381 cggcagtaac aagagtagaa gaatgaacta aagcagaaac aggagtagga gcagctatag
     7441 ctgctggaag tcaagaagaa aaaggaattt gagctctttt agttatagca gcaagaataa
     7501 ttaatatagt aataaccttc atttcaaaag aattataaat aaaattataa taataaatat
     7561 aatttcaacc tccaaaattt aatattcaag caattgaaat taaaatagca acatcaccaa
     7621 tccgatttga caaaacagtt agtatcccag cactgtaaga ctttacattc tgataataaa
     7681 taactaaaca ataagaaact aatcctaatc catctcaacc taacaaaata ctaattaaat
     7741 ttggactaat gattaaaaga cctatagaaa gaataaacat taaaacaatt ataataaaac
     7801 gattcatatt cacttcacca gacatataat cctctctata gtaaataact aaagaagaaa
     7861 tatatataac aaaagatata aaaacaagag atattcaatc aaaaataaaa gttattacta
     7921 ccatagaacc atttaatcta aaaagttccc attcaataaa aactctataa tcaaacatta
     7981 aataataaat acctaaaata aaaacaaaag ttctagaaat aaataatgaa aaaaaactta
     8041 atgaacaaat agataataaa tacacggcct aaaatgaaaa acttcacatc tttgattcca
     8101 caaaacaata ttttatttta aaatacttaa gccaaattaa atataaaaat attcaccctt
     8161 taaacataaa atatttaaag gaaatcaatg taaaagcaat aaatgatatt ctcgaaaata
     8221 acctaaagaa aaagtataaa cacccatata ataagaacca tgttgtgaat aagaatacat
     8281 gtataatgta taaacagctc taaaaaaaga taaaaaaatt aaaactaaaa atctaaaagt
     8341 agatcaagaa atcattctat ttaataaact taattcacct attaaattta atgaaggagg
     8401 agcagctata tttgatgatc taaaaagaaa tcaccaaaga gttattcttg gtataaaatt
     8461 tattattccc ttattaatta ataatcttcg tctacctaaa cgttcataaa taatattaga
     8521 taaacaaaat aaaccagaag aacataaacc atgaccaact attaaagaaa aagaacctat
     8581 acaaccccat caatttatag ttattaaacc accaataact attcttatat gagcaacaga
     8641 tgaataagca attaaagatt ttaaatcaac ttgacgaaaa caaataaatc taacaataac
     8701 accaccagac aaacttaaag ataatcaaaa ataattaaac cttataccta aaaaagaaat
     8761 aatcttcata acacgaaaaa taccataacc acctaatttt aataaaacac cagcaagaat
     8821 tattcttcca gaaatagggg cctcaacatg agccttagga agtcaaagat ggacaaaaaa
     8881 cattggtatt ttcactaaaa atgctaaaat aataaaaaca taaaatataa aataataaga
     8941 accaaaatca accaataaag gaaaataaag agttttaaaa acatcataaa tcttaaacaa
     9001 aaccaacaat aaaggtaatc ttgcaactaa agtataaaaa atcaaatata aaccagcttg
     9061 taaacgttca ggttgataac ctcaacccaa aattaataat aatgtaggaa ttaatctaga
     9121 ttcaaaaaaa atataaaatg ataataaact taaactagaa aaagaacaat aaagtataat
     9181 taataaaaac aatacaataa gaataaaaaa gcttgaatga taagaagata aataaattaa
     9241 acttctagca gtaattatta aagaacaaat tcaaaaactc aataaaatta atctaaaaga
     9301 aaaattatca acaccaaaac tatatctaat tatatttaaa tcagcataag aatataaaaa
     9361 aaccataaaa ataaaactta acaaaaacat taaagaatga accaaccacc aacaatcata
     9421 taaaaaacaa agaggggtca agaaaacaat tattaataaa taacttagca taaagataaa
     9481 acaaaagagt taaaaaaatc atttccatgt gaccgaatca tagaaaccaa aatagaaaga
     9541 cctaaagctc cctcacaaac agaaaaaacc aaaaaaatta cagggaaaaa ataatcataa
     9601 tcaaactcaa taagaaaaat aataattaac ataaataaag aaagaacaat atattccaat
     9661 cttaacaaaa ccataagtaa atgtttacgc ttcgaagaaa aaacataaac accagaaaaa
     9721 taaattaata aagaagtaaa aatagaaagt atatacatta gttttaatag tttataaaaa
     9781 cgttggtctt gtaaaccaaa aataagaaga gccccccact tttaaaactt caggagtaga
     9841 aactttctat cttcgatctc caaaaccgat atttttataa actaacccct gaaatgatta
     9901 aaataattat tttatcatta tcaaacataa taaacattaa ctttattaaa ctaaatcacc
     9961 caatatcaat aataatgttt attattattc aaacttttat tgttggttta attacaggaa
    10021 taataataga aagtttttga ttatcatata ttttattctt aacatttctt ggtggtatat
    10081 tagttctatt tatttatatt acaagaattg catcaaatga attatttaaa cctaaatcca
    10141 ttattttagt tatttcaata attataataa ttattttcac attaatttta gttattgtag
    10201 ataaaataat attcttagat tcaattaaaa attcagaaac tttgaatatt aataattcaa
    10261 tttattatca agaaataact acatctttag aaaaattata taataaacca acatcaatta
    10321 ttactataat aataataatt tatttatttc ttacactagt agcagtagta aagattacta
    10381 atattaatca aggacctatt cgaaaaataa gataattata ctaatgaata aacctttacg
    10441 attaaaacac ccattgatta aaattcttaa taactcttta attgatttac cagctccaac
    10501 aaatatttca ttctgatgaa actttggatc actattagga ttatgcctag ttattcaaat
    10561 tgttactgga ttattcttag ctatacatta cacacctaat attgaaatag catttagaag
    10621 agttgtccat atttgtcgtg atgttaataa tggttgaatt attcgaacat tacatgcaaa
    10681 tggagcatct atatttttta tttgtattta tttacatgta ggacgaggaa tttattatgg
    10741 ttcatttata tatatacata catgaataat tggaacaatc attttatttt tagttatagc
    10801 aaccgcattt atagggtatg ttttaccttg aggacaaata tctttttgag gagcgacagt
    10861 aatcacaaat ttattatcag caattccata tttagggaca gacttagttc aatgagtttg
    10921 aggaggattt gctgttgata acgcaacatt aaaccgattc tttacattcc attttgtttt
    10981 accatttgta attgcagcta tagttgcaat ccatttgttc tttttacacc agacaggctc
    11041 aaataatcca attggattaa atagtaatat tgataaaatc cctttccatc catattttac
    11101 atttaaggat tctattacat ttgtaattat aacatcctta ttaattatat tatgtttaat
    11161 taacccatat atattaggag atccagataa ttttattcca gcaaatccac tcgtaacacc
    11221 agtacatatt caaccagaat ggtattttct attcgcctat gctattttac ggtctattcc
    11281 taataaatta ggaggagtta ttgcattatt tatatcaatt agtattttaa taattatacc
    11341 attttataat aaaacaaaat ttcgtggaat tcaattttat cctattaacc aaattttatt
    11401 ttgaataata ataattgttg tatttctatt aacatgaatt ggaaaacgac cagttgaaga
    11461 accctatatt ataacaggac aaattttaac aattatttac ttttcatatt ttttaattaa
    11521 tgttcatgca gctaacgtat gagataaact aattaaataa taatttaata aagttaatta
    11581 gcttaagaaa agcatatgtt ttgaaaacat aatattagaa gtttaattct tctattaact
    11641 tattaattct taaaaaattt cactaaataa ataaagtcag taaaacctta aaaccaataa
    11701 aaaaaattaa aaaatttaaa gatagaggta aaaaactctt tcaagctaaa tatattaatt
    11761 tatcataacg aaaacggggt aaagttccac ggactcaaat aaataaaaat gttataaaag
    11821 aaagcttaat aaaaaagaaa taagaataaa aatcaccacc taaaaaaatt aatgttatta
    11881 atattcttat aaaaacaatt ctagtatatt cagctaaaaa aattaaagta aaccctcctg
    11941 caccatattc aatattaaac ccagaaacca attcagattc accttcagca aaatcaaaag
    12001 gagtccggtt ggtctctgct aaacaagaag caaaacaaga taaagctaaa ggaaaagaaa
    12061 taataacaaa tcaacaataa aattgataat ttataaaatc caatatatta aaactaccaa
    12121 ttaaaataat taaagataat aaaattaaag ctaatcttac ttcataagaa atagtttgag
    12181 caacagaacg taaagaacct aataatgaat aatttgaatt agatgatcaa cctgcaatta
    12241 ttacagtata aacatttaat ctagtacaac ataaaaaaaa taaaaatcca taagagaatg
    12301 aacatatata agttaaataa ggaaaaatta tccaaacaat taaagaaatt attaaattaa
    12361 aaataggaga aaaataataa agtaaataat ttgacataat aggaattggt tgttccctac
    12421 aaaccaattt aatagcatca ctaaaaggtt gagggatacc aataaatcct actttatttg
    12481 gacctttacg aatttgaata taacctaata cttttcgttc aaataaagtt aaaaaagcta
    12541 cactaattaa aacacaaaca attaaaagaa taaaatttaa aataaatatt aataaatcat
    12601 aatatatcaa tactatctgt agaataaacc tacataaatg aattctaaat tcaacacatt
    12661 aatctgtcaa aatagtaata attaatttca atcaagaata aaaaaatatt ttattcatat
    12721 ggtcctttcg tactaatatg aatttctttt atcttaggat agaaaccgac ctggctcacg
    12781 ccggtctgaa ctcagatcat gtaagaattt aaaggtcgaa cagacctaat tattgggcta
    12841 ctgcacccaa aatttttctt aatccaacat cgaggtcgca atctgctttg tcaatatgag
    12901 ctctcaaaaa caattacgct gttatcccta aggtaacttt atcttatgat cataaattat
    12961 ggatcaaaat aaacataaat taatgatttc atgataaaga gtttattaat tctttatgtc
    13021 accccaacaa aacattttca ttaaatataa aaagacaatc ttaaaaaaat atctaattta
    13081 aatgtcaagc tctatagggt cttctcgtcc ttaagaaaaa tttaagcctt ttaacttaaa
    13141 agttaaattt taaaatttat taagagacag ttaatttctc gtcaaaccat tcattccagc
    13201 ctctaattaa gagactaatg attatgctac ctttgcacgg tcaaaatacc gcggctcttt
    13261 aaaaattttc agtgagcagg ccaaacctca taatattatc aagaagacat gtttttgata
    13321 aacaggcgga aattaatttg cctaattcct tataataaat taacaatata aaatattata
    13381 aacaaaatta atatactaat tcaatcatta ttacaagaat tttaaatatt aaattaataa
    13441 tcttaatata aaacctaaaa taattataaa atcataataa aaaataatga actaaaacgt
    13501 aatcttataa atagctgatt taaagcttat tattttatta aaatttaata aattatagga
    13561 tattatttca gagcttatcc cctaaaaaat aaataattta atattcctaa ttaaaaaatt
    13621 aaataaaaca ctaaatctaa aaaattgaat tttatcttaa gaaactagat accttaggaa
    13681 acgagtaaca tttcatttct acaaataaat ctttaataat catgacacat taactaagat
    13741 ttatttgtaa atcaacctaa atcgagaata gtaaatacat actaaaatct taataaaccc
    13801 tgatacaaaa ggtacaataa agaaaattta cttttattaa tctaaatcaa tatttcataa
    13861 tccaattaca ttactaataa actataataa tattaatcaa ttcatcaaaa atatactaag
    13921 acaaaaataa ataaagttat ttctattaaa taataaaata aacaaaataa aaaaaataat
    13981 aaagtaaatt tcaagatatc ctgaattgca cagaaaaatt ttcagtgtaa atgaaatact
    14041 tcactaataa gttatatctt gattaccttt ctagatacac tttccagtac atctactatg
    14101 ttacgactta tctcatctaa attgaaaata attttaaatt aaaaatgatt aatcaataat
    14161 gagagtgacg ggcgatgtgt acacacccta gagccaatat caattaaatt aaataaatca
    14221 aattactatt aaatccacct tcattaatag tatttcacta tcaaatacgt tataaaccaa
    14281 agtttattgt aacccacctc ctcttaatta taagctgcac cttgacctga aatactttac
    14341 aatcataaat taagaaaatt ataacttcaa aaagattttc tgataacgga gatatacaaa
    14401 caaataaatt aagtaaagtt aatcgtgtat tatcaattac ggggtaggtt cctctaaatg
    14461 gagtaagata ccgccaaatt ctttgggttt taagatccta actaatttac tacccaggta
    14521 agcaaaatta acaattaaaa taatagggta tctaatccta gtttattatt taaatttcac
    14581 agaatcataa taagaatcat aaaaaaattt tgaatttcac ctcataaatt tttaaattaa
    14641 tcctaaactt ataaataact gttttaacca aatatattca tttgtattaa tcgtgtaacc
    14701 gcggctgctg gcacgaatta tgccaatact aaatcaatta ctaattccaa aattacttga
    14761 taattaaatt aaatcactgc aaaaagaact tttagtttaa caaaacttgc atataataca
    14821 aagaaaaaat gaataaataa gcaagaataa aactttccaa aaaatggacc acctaatttg
    14881 gatcaaaaaa ttagtagtca aaataaataa taaacaaaaa aatctagaaa aatataaaaa
    14941 aaccttaact aaaaaactaa aaaaagttag aataatactc ctccaaatga caacaacaac
    15001 ttctctatta tatgcaacta atttaaacac ggatcaaata aaagttgtag tgttttaaat
    15061 ctttccttct atatttaatc tttacctttt tttaactcta tggtaaagat taaataatat
    15121 aaatcattta aattaatata tggttacttt taatataata tgagatagta tataattaaa
    15181 tctgttacac tctattatat atataattat atattagtaa tagattaatt taattatata
    15241 attatatcct tataattaat ataattgatt attttaaata ctaataatat taattaaata
    15301 aggtatattg tttatatcct atattaataa tgtaaaatat atatgtacat taattataaa
    15361 tatattatta tataatcatt tctttctctc ctaaaactat aagtagctaa aacttttgat
    15421 aaataatctg attattaata agatcttatt atttgtataa attataataa tatatggaaa
    15481 taaatgtaat atataataat aaaacactta tattaaaagc ccaaatttgt ggcataaaat
    15541 taaaaaattt ttcgagttta aagcaaatca tacaaatcca atttatcaaa aaaaatttta
    15601 attttatata taaaatacag aaaatgcaaa aaaaaaaaa
//
